>Addgene plasmid #111374 | pAV hH1-ARRET | depositor full sequence | sequence record 209217 | pAV hH1-ARRET sequence 34260 bps
CATCATCAATAATATACCTTATTTTGGATTGAAGCCAATATGATAATGAGGGGGTGGAGTTTGTGACGTG
GCGCGGGGCGTGGGAACGGGGCGGGTGACGTAGTAGTGTGGCGGAAGTGTGATGTTGCAAGTGTGGCGGA
ACACATGTAAGCGACGGATGTGGCAAAAGTGACGTTTTTGGTGTGCGCCGGTGTACACAGGAAGTGACAA
TTTTCGCGCGGTTTTAGGCGGATGTTGTAGTAAATTTGGGCGTAACCGAGTAAGATTTGGCCATTTTCGC
GGGAAAACTGAATAAGAGGAAGTGAAATCTGAATAATTTTGTGTTACTCATAGCGCGTAATATTTGTCTA
GGGCCGCGGGGACTTTGACCGTTTACGTGGAGACTCGCCCAGGTGTTTTTCTCAGGTGTTTTCCGCGTTC
CGGGTCAAAGTTGGCGTTTTATTATTATAGTCAGTCGAAGCTTGGATCCGGTACCTCTAGAATTCTCGAG
CGGCCGCTAGCGACATCGATCACAAGTTTGTACAAAAAAGCAGGCTTTAAAGGAACCAATTCAGTCGATC
GACTGGATCCATATTTGCATGTCGCTATGTGTTCTGGGAAATCACCATAAACGTGAAATGTCTTTGGATT
TGGGAATCTTATAAGTTCTGTATGAGACCACTCGCGGCCAGTGGAATTGTCGATCTGATATCATCGATGA
ATTCCGAACCCTAACCCTAACCCTAACCCTAACCCTAACCCTAACCCTAACCCTAACCCTAACCCTAACC
CTAACCCTAACCCTAACCCTAACCCTAACCCTAACCCTAACCCTAACCCTAACCCTAACCCTAACCCTAA
CCCTAACCCTAACCCTAACCCTAACCCTAACCCTAACCCTAACCCTAACCCTAACCCTAACCCTAACCCT
AACCCTAACCCTAACCCTAACCCTAACCCTAACCCTAACCCTAACCCTAACCCTAACCCTAACCCTAACC
CTAACCCTAACCCTAACCCTAACCCTAACCCTAACCCTAACCCTAACCCTAACCCTAACCCTAACCCTAA
CCCTAACCCTAACCCTAACCCTAACCCTAACCCTAACCCTAACCCTAACCCTAACCCTAACCCTAACCCT
AACCCTAACCCTAACCCTAACCCTAACCCTAACCCTAACCCTAACCCTAACCCTAACCCTAACCCTAACC
CTAACCCTAACCCTAACCCTAACCCTAACCCTAACCCTAACCCTAACCCTAACCCTAACCCTAACCCTAA
CCCTAACCCTAACCCTAACCCTAACCCTAACCCTAACCCTAACCCTAACCCTAACCCTAACCCTAACCCT
AACCCTAACCCTAACCCTAACCCTAACCCTAACCCTAACCCTAACCCTAACCCTAACCCTAACCCTAACC
CTAACCCTAACCCTAACCCTAACCCTAACCCTAACCCCAACCCTAACCCTAACCCTAACGCTAACCCTAA
CCCCAACCCTAACCCCAACCCCAACCCCAACCCCAACCCCAACCGGAATTCCGCGGAATTCGAGCTCGGT
ACCCGGGGATCGACAATTCCACTTTTTTTAATTCTCGAGATATCTAGACCCAGCTTTCTTGTACAAAGTG
GTGATCGATTCGACAGATCACTGAAATGTGTGGGCGTGGCTTAAGGGTGGGAAAGAATATATAAGGTGGG
GGTCTTATGTAGTTTTGTATCTGTTTTGCAGCAGCCGCCGCCGCCATGAGCACCAACTCGTTTGATGGAA
GCATTGTGAGCTCATATTTGACAACGCGCATGCCCCCATGGGCCGGGGTGCGTCAGAATGTGATGGGCTC
CAGCATTGATGGTCGCCCCGTCCTGCCCGCAAACTCTACTACCTTGACCTACGAGACCGTGTCTGGAACG
CCGTTGGAGACTGCAGCCTCCGCCGCCGCTTCAGCCGCTGCAGCCACCGCCCGCGGGATTGTGACTGACT
TTGCTTTCCTGAGCCCGCTTGCAAGCAGTGCAGCTTCCCGTTCATCCGCCCGCGATGACAAGTTGACGGC
TCTTTTGGCACAATTGGATTCTTTGACCCGGGAACTTAATGTCGTTTCTCAGCAGCTGTTGGATCTGCGC
CAGCAGGTTTCTGCCCTGAAGGCTTCCTCCCCTCCCAATGCGGTTTAAAACATAAATAAAAAACCAGACT
CTGTTTGGATTTGGATCAAGCAAGTGTCTTGCTGTCTTTATTTAGGGGTTTTGCGCGCGCGGTAGGCCCG
GGACCAGCGGTCTCGGTCGTTGAGGGTCCTGTGTATTTTTTCCAGGACGTGGTAAAGGTGACTCTGGATG
TTCAGATACATGGGCATAAGCCCGTCTCTGGGGTGGAGGTAGCACCACTGCAGAGCTTCATGCTGCGGGG
TGGTGTTGTAGATGATCCAGTCGTAGCAGGAGCGCTGGGCGTGGTGCCTAAAAATGTCTTTCAGTAGCAA
GCTGATTGCCAGGGGCAGGCCCTTGGTGTAAGTGTTTACAAAGCGGTTAAGCTGGGATGGGTGCATACGT
GGGGATATGAGATGCATCTTGGACTGTATTTTTAGGTTGGCTATGTTCCCAGCCATATCCCTCCGGGGAT
TCATGTTGTGCAGAACCACCAGCACAGTGTATCCGGTGCACTTGGGAAATTTGTCATGTAGCTTAGAAGG
AAATGCGTGGAAGAACTTGGAGACGCCCTTGTGACCTCCAAGATTTTCCATGCATTCGTCCATAATGATG
GCAATGGGCCCACGGGCGGCGGCCTGGGCGAAGATATTTCTGGGATCACTAACGTCATAGTTGTGTTCCA
GGATGAGATCGTCATAGGCCATTTTTACAAAGCGCGGGCGGAGGGTGCCAGACTGCGGTATAATGGTTCC
ATCCGGCCCAGGGGCGTAGTTACCCTCACAGATTTGCATTTCCCACGCTTTGAGTTCAGATGGGGGGATC
ATGTCTACCTGCGGGGCGATGAAGAAAACGGTTTCCGGGGTAGGGGAGATCAGCTGGGAAGAAAGCAGGT
TCCTGAGCAGCTGCGACTTACCGCAGCCGGTGGGCCCGTAAATCACACCTATTACCGGGTGCAACTGGTA
GTTAAGAGAGCTGCAGCTGCCGTCATCCCTGAGCAGGGGGGCCACTTCGTTAAGCATGTCCCTGACTCGC
ATGTTTTCCCTGACCAAATCCGCCAGAAGGCGCTCGCCGCCCAGCGATAGCAGTTCTTGCAAGGAAGCAA
AGTTTTTCAACGGTTTGAGACCGTCCGCCGTAGGCATGCTTTTGAGCGTTTGACCAAGCAGTTCCAGGCG
GTCCCACAGCTCGGTCACCTGCTCTACGGCATCTCGATCCAGCATATCTCCTCGTTTCGCGGGTTGGGGC
GGCTTTCGCTGTACGGCAGTAGTCGGTGCTCGTCCAGACGGGCCAGGGTCATGTCTTTCCACGGGCGCAG
GGTCCTCGTCAGCGTAGTCTGGGTCACGGTGAAGGGGTGCGCTCCGGGCTGCGCGCTGGCCAGGGTGCGC
TTGAGGCTGGTCCTGCTGGTGCTGAAGCGCTGCCGGTCTTCGCCCTGCGCGTCGGCCAGGTAGCATTTGA
CCATGGTGTCATAGTCCAGCCCCTCCGCGGCGTGGCCCTTGGCGCGCAGCTTGCCCTTGGAGGAGGCGCC
GCACGAGGGGCAGTGCAGACTTTTGAGGGCGTAGAGCTTGGGCGCGAGAAATACCGATTCCGGGGAGTAG
GCATCCGCGCCGCAGGCCCCGCAGACGGTCTCGCATTCCACGAGCCAGGTGAGCTCTGGCCGTTCGGGGT
CAAAAACCAGGTTTCCCCCATGCTTTTTGATGCGTTTCTTACCTCTGGTTTCCATGAGCCGGTGTCCACG
CTCGGTGACGAAAAGGCTGTCCGTGTCCCCGTATACAGACTTGAGAGGCCTGTCCTCGAGCGGTGTTCCG
CGGTCCTCCTCGTATAGAAACTCGGACCACTCTGAGACAAAGGCTCGCGTCCAGGCCAGCACGAAGGAGG
CTAAGTGGGAGGGGTAGCGGTCGTTGTCCACTAGGGGGTCCACTCGCTCCAGGGTGTGAAGACACATGTC
GCCCTCTTCGGCATCAAGGAAGGTGATTGGTTTGTAGGTGTAGGCCACGTGACCGGGTGTTCCTGAAGGG
GGGCTATAAAAGGGGGTGGGGGCGCGTTCGTCCTCACTCTCTTCCGCATCGCTGTCTGCGAGGGCCAGCT
GTTGGGGTGAGTACTCCCTCTGAAAAGCGGGCATGACTTCTGCGCTAAGATTGTCAGTTTCCAAAAACGA
GGAGGATTTGATATTCACCTGGCCCGCGGTGATGCCTTTGAGGGTGGCCGCATCCATCTGGTCAGAAAAG
ACAATCTTTTTGTTGTCAAGCTTGGTGGCAAACGACCCGTAGAGGGCGTTGGACAGCAACTTGGCGATGG
AGCGCAGGGTTTGGTTTTTGTCGCGATCGGCGCGCTCCTTGGCCGCGATGTTTAGCTGCACGTATTCGCG
CGCAACGCACCGCCATTCGGGAAAGACGGTGGTGCGCTCGTCGGGCACCAGGTGCACGCGCCAACCGCGG
TTGTGCAGGGTGACAAGGTCAACGCTGGTGGCTACCTCTCCGCGTAGGCGCTCGTTGGTCCAGCAGAGGC
GGCCGCCCTTGCGCGAGCAGAATGGCGGTAGGGGGTCTAGCTGCGTCTCGTCCGGGGGGTCTGCGTCCAC
GGTAAAGACCCCGGGCAGCAGGCGCGCGTCGAAGTAGTCTATCTTGCATCCTTGCAAGTCTAGCGCCTGC
TGCCATGCGCGGGCGGCAAGCGCGCGCTCGTATGGGTTGAGTGGGGGACCCCATGGCATGGGGTGGGTGA
GCGCGGAGGCGTACATGCCGCAAATGTCGTAAACGTAGAGGGGCTCTCTGAGTATTCCAAGATATGTAGG
GTAGCATCTTCCACCGCGGATGCTGGCGCGCACGTAATCGTATAGTTCGTGCGAGGGAGCGAGGAGGTCG
GGACCGAGGTTGCTACGGGCGGGCTGCTCTGCTCGGAAGACTATCTGCCTGAAGATGGCATGTGAGTTGG
ATGATATGGTTGGACGCTGGAAGACGTTGAAGCTGGCGTCTGTGAGACCTACCGCGTCACGCACGAAGGA
GGCGTAGGAGTCGCGCAGCTTGTTGACCAGCTCGGCGGTGACCTGCACGTCTAGGGCGCAGTAGTCCAGG
GTTTCCTTGATGATGTCATACTTATCCTGTCCCTTTTTTTTCCACAGCTCGCGGTTGAGGACAAACTCTT
CGCGGTCTTTCCAGTACTCTTGGATCGGAAACCCGTCGGCCTCCGAACGGTAAGAGCCTAGCATGTAGAA
CTGGTTGACGGCCTGGTAGGCGCAGCATCCCTTTTCTACGGGTAGCGCGTATGCCTGCGCGGCCTTCCGG
AGCGAGGTGTGGGTGAGCGCAAAGGTGTCCCTGACCATGACTTTGAGGTACTGGTATTTGAAGTCAGTGT
CGTCGCATCCGCCCTGCTCCCAGAGCAAAAAGTCCGTGCGCTTTTTGGAACGCGGATTTGGCAGGGCGAA
GGTGACATCGTTGAAGAGTATCTTTCCCGCGCGAGGCATAAAGTTGCGTGTGATGCGGAAGGGTCCCGGC
ACCTCGGAACGGTTGTTAATTACCTGGGCGGCGAGCACGATCTCGTCAAAGCCGTTGATGTTGTGGCCCA
CAATGTAAAGTTCCAAGAAGCGCGGGATGCCCTTGATGGAAGGCAATTTTTTAAGTTCCTCGTAGGTGAG
CTCTTCAGGGGAGCTGAGCCCGTGCTCTGAAAGGGCCCAGTCTGCAAGATGAGGGTTGGAAGCGACGAAT
GAGCTCCACAGGTCACGGGCCATTAGCATTTGCAGGTGGTCGCGAAAGGTCCTAAACTGGCGACCTATGG
CCATTTTTTCTGGGGTGATGCAGTAGAAGGTAAGCGGGTCTTGTTCCCAGCGGTCCCATCCAAGGTTCGC
GGCTAGGTCTCGCGCGGCAGTCACTAGAGGCTCATCTCCGCCGAACTTCATGACCAGCATGAAGGGCACG
AGCTGCTTCCCAAAGGCCCCCATCCAAGTATAGGTCTCTACATCGTAGGTGACAAAGAGACGCTCGGTGC
GAGGATGCGAGCCGATCGGGAAGAACTGGATCTCCCGCCACCAATTGGAGGAGTGGCTATTGATGTGGTG
AAAGTAGAAGTCCCTGCGACGGGCCGAACACTCGTGCTGGCTTTTGTAAAAACGTGCGCAGTACTGGCAG
CGGTGCACGGGCTGTACATCCTGCACGAGGTTGACCTGACGACCGCGCACAAGGAAGCAGAGTGGGAATT
TGAGCCCCTCGCCTGGCGGGTTTGGCTGGTGGTCTTCTACTTCGGCTGCTTGTCCTTGACCGTCTGGCTG
CTCGAGGGGAGTTACGGTGGATCGGACCACCACGCCGCGCGAGCCCAAAGTCCAGATGTCCGCGCGCGGC
GGTCGGAGCTTGATGACAACATCGCGCAGATGGGAGCTGTCCATGGTCTGGAGCTCCCGCGGCGTCAGGT
CAGGCGGGAGCTCCTGCAGGTTTACCTCGCATAGACGGGTCAGGGCGCGGGCTAGATCCAGGTGATACCT
AATTTCCAGGGGCTGGTTGGTGGCGGCGTCGATGGCTTGCAAGAGGCCGCATCCCCGCGGCGCGACTACG
GTACCGCGCGGCGGGCGGTGGGCCGCGGGGGTGTCCTTGGATGATGCATCTAAAAGCGGTGACGCGGGCG
AGCCCCCGGAGGTAGGGGGGGCTCCGGACCCGCCGGGAGAGGGGGCAGGGGCACGTCGGCGCCGCGCGCG
GGCAGGAGCTGGTGCTGCGCGCGTAGGTTGCTGGCGAACGCGACGACGCGGCGGTTGATCTCCTGAATCT
GGCGCCTCTGCGTGAAGACGACGGGCCCGGTGAGCTTGAGCCTGAAAGAGAGTTCGACAGAATCAATTTC
GGTGTCGTTGACGGCGGCCTGGCGCAAAATCTCCTGCACGTCTCCTGAGTTGTCTTGATAGGCGATCTCG
GCCATGAACTGCTCGATCTCTTCCTCCTGGAGATCTCCGCGTCCGGCTCGCTCCACGGTGGCGGCGAGGT
CGTTGGAAATGCGGGCCATGAGCTGCGAGAAGGCGTTGAGGCCTCCCTCGTTCCAGACGCGGCTGTAGAC
CACGCCCCCTTCGGCATCGCGGGCGCGCATGACCACCTGCGCGAGATTGAGCTCCACGTGCCGGGCGAAG
ACGGCGTAGTTTCGCAGGCGCTGAAAGAGGTAGTTGAGGGTGGTGGCGGTGTGTTCTGCCACGAAGAAGT
ACATAACCCAGCGTCGCAACGTGGATTCGTTGATATCCCCCAAGGCCTCAAGGCGCTCCATGGCCTCGTA
GAAGTCCACGGCGAAGTTGAAAAACTGGGAGTTGCGCGCCGACACGGTTAACTCCTCCTCCAGAAGACGG
ATGAGCTCGGCGACAGTGTCGCGCACCTCGCGCTCAAAGGCTACAGGGGCCTCTTCTTCTTCTTCAATCT
CCTCTTCCATAAGGGCCTCCCCTTCTTCTTCTTCTGGCGGCGGTGGGGGAGGGGGGACACGGCGGCGACG
ACGGCGCACCGGGAGGCGGTCGACAAAGCGCTCGATCATCTCCCCGCGGCGACGGCGCATGGTCTCGGTG
ACGGCGCGGCCGTTCTCGCGGGGGCGCAGTTGGAAGACGCCGCCCGTCATGTCCCGGTTATGGGTTGGCG
GGGGGCTGCCATGCGGCAGGGATACGGCGCTAACGATGCATCTCAACAATTGTTGTGTAGGTACTCCGCC
GCCGAGGGACCTGAGCGAGTCCGCATCGACCGGATCGGAAAACCTCTCGAGAAAGGCGTCTAACCAGTCA
CAGTCGCAAGGTAGGCTGAGCACCGTGGCGGGCGGCAGCGGGCGGCGGTCGGGGTTGTTTCTGGCGGAGG
TGCTGCTGATGATGTAATTAAAGTAGGCGGTCTTGAGACGGCGGATGGTCGACAGAAGCACCATGTCCTT
GGGTCCGGCCTGCTGAATGCGCAGGCGGTCGGCCATGCCCCAGGCTTCGTTTTGACATCGGCGCAGGTCT
TTGTAGTAGTCTTGCATGAGCCTTTCTACCGGCACTTCTTCTTCTCCTTCCTCTTGTCCTGCATCTCTTG
CATCTATCGCTGCGGCGGCGGCGGAGTTTGGCCGTAGGTGGCGCCCTCTTCCTCCCATGCGTGTGACCCC
GAAGCCCCTCATCGGCTGAAGCAGGGCTAGGTCGGCGACAACGCGCTCGGCTAATATGGCCTGCTGCACC
TGCGTGAGGGTAGACTGGAAGTCATCCATGTCCACAAAGCGGTGGTATGCGCCCGTGTTGATGGTGTAAG
TGCAGTTGGCCATAACGGACCAGTTAACGGTCTGGTGACCCGGCTGCGAGAGCTCGGTGTACCTGAGACG
CGAGTAAGCCCTCGAGTCAAATACGTAGTCGTTGCAAGTCCGCACCAGGTACTGGTATCCCACCAAAAAG
TGCGGCGGCGGCTGGCGGTAGAGGGGCCAGCGTAGGGTGGCCGGGGCTCCGGGGGCGAGATCTTCCAACA
TAAGGCGATGATATCCGTAGATGTACCTGGACATCCAGGTGATGCCGGCGGCGGTGGTGGAGGCGCGCGG
AAAGTCGCGGACGCGGTTCCAGATGTTGCGCAGCGGCAAAAAGTGCTCCATGGTCGGGACGCTCTGGCCG
GTCAGGCGCGCGCAATCGTTGACGCTCTAGACCGTGCAAAAGGAGAGCCTGTAAGCGGGCACTCTTCCGT
GGTCTGGTGGATAAATTCGCAAGGGTATCATGGCGGACGACCGGGGTTCGAGCCCCGTATCCGGCCGTCC
GCCGTGATCCATGCGGTTACCGCCCGCGTGTCGAACCCAGGTGTGCGACGTCAGACAACGGGGGAGTGCT
CCTTTTGGCTTCCTTCCAGGCGCGGCGGCTGCTGCGCTAGCTTTTTTGGCCACTGGCCGCGCGCAGCGTA
AGCGGTTAGGCTGGAAAGCGAAAGCATTAAGTGGCTCGCTCCCTGTAGCCGGAGGGTTATTTTCCAAGGG
TTGAGTCGCGGGACCCCCGGTTCGAGTCTCGGACCGGCCGGACTGCGGCGAACGGGGGTTTGCCTCCCCG
TCATGCAAGACCCCGCTTGCAAATTCCTCCGGAAACAGGGACGAGCCCCTTTTTTGCTTTTCCCAGATGC
ATCCGGTGCTGCGGCAGATGCGCCCCCCTCCTCAGCAGCGGCAAGAGCAAGAGCAGCGGCAGACATGCAG
GGCACCCTCCCCTCCTCCTACCGCGTCAGGAGGGGCGACATCCGCGGTTGACGCGGCAGCAGATGGTGAT
TACGAACCCCCGCGGCGCCGGGCCCGGCACTACCTGGACTTGGAGGAGGGCGAGGGCCTGGCGCGGCTAG
GAGCGCCCTCTCCTGAGCGGTACCCAAGGGTGCAGCTGAAGCGTGATACGCGTGAGGCGTACGTGCCGCG
GCAGAACCTGTTTCGCGACCGCGAGGGAGAGGAGCCCGAGGAGATGCGGGATCGAAAGTTCCACGCAGGG
CGCGAGCTGCGGCATGGCCTGAATCGCGAGCGGTTGCTGCGCGAGGAGGACTTTGAGCCCGACGCGCGAA
CCGGGATTAGTCCCGCGCGCGCACACGTGGCGGCCGCCGACCTGGTAACCGCATACGAGCAGACGGTGAA
CCAGGAGATTAACTTTCAAAAAAGCTTTAACAACCACGTGCGTACGCTTGTGGCGCGCGAGGAGGTGGCT
ATAGGACTGATGCATCTGTGGGACTTTGTAAGCGCGCTGGAGCAAAACCCAAATAGCAAGCCGCTCATGG
CGCAGCTGTTCCTTATAGTGCAGCACAGCAGGGACAACGAGGCATTCAGGGATGCGCTGCTAAACATAGT
AGAGCCCGAGGGCCGCTGGCTGCTCGATTTGATAAACATCCTGCAGAGCATAGTGGTGCAGGAGCGCAGC
TTGAGCCTGGCTGACAAGGTGGCCGCCATCAACTATTCCATGCTTAGCCTGGGCAAGTTTTACGCCCGCA
AGATATACCATACCCCTTACGTTCCCATAGACAAGGAGGTAAAGATCGAGGGGTTCTACATGCGCATGGC
GCTGAAGGTGCTTACCTTGAGCGACGACCTGGGCGTTTATCGCAACGAGCGCATCCACAAGGCCGTGAGC
GTGAGCCGGCGGCGCGAGCTCAGCGACCGCGAGCTGATGCACAGCCTGCAAAGGGCCCTGGCTGGCACGG
GCAGCGGCGATAGAGAGGCCGAGTCCTACTTTGACGCGGGCGCTGACCTGCGCTGGGCCCCAAGCCGACG
CGCCCTGGAGGCAGCTGGGGCCGGACCTGGGCTGGCGGTGGCACCCGCGCGCGCTGGCAACGTCGGCGGC
GTGGAGGAATATGACGAGGACGATGAGTACGAGCCAGAGGACGGCGAGTACTAAGCGGTGATGTTTCTGA
TCAGATGATGCAAGACGCAACGGACCCGGCGGTGCGGGCGGCGCTGCAGAGCCAGCCGTCCGGCCTTAAC
TCCACGGACGACTGGCGCCAGGTCATGGACCGCATCATGTCGCTGACTGCGCGCAATCCTGACGCGTTCC
GGCAGCAGCCGCAGGCCAACCGGCTCTCCGCAATTCTGGAAGCGGTGGTCCCGGCGCGCGCAAACCCCAC
GCACGAGAAGGTGCTGGCGATCGTAAACGCGCTGGCCGAAAACAGGGCCATCCGGCCCGACGAGGCCGGC
CTGGTCTACGACGCGCTGCTTCAGCGCGTGGCTCGTTACAACAGCGGCAACGTGCAGACCAACCTGGACC
GGCTGGTGGGGGATGTGCGCGAGGCCGTGGCGCAGCGTGAGCGCGCGCAGCAGCAGGGCAACCTGGGCTC
CATGGTTGCACTAAACGCCTTCCTGAGTACACAGCCCGCCAACGTGCCGCGGGGACAGGAGGACTACACC
AACTTTGTGAGCGCACTGCGGCTAATGGTGACTGAGACACCGCAAAGTGAGGTGTACCAGTCTGGGCCAG
ACTATTTTTTCCAGACCAGTAGACAAGGCCTGCAGACCGTAAACCTGAGCCAGGCTTTCAAAAACTTGCA
GGGGCTGTGGGGGGTGCGGGCTCCCACAGGCGACCGCGCGACCGTGTCTAGCTTGCTGACGCCCAACTCG
CGCCTGTTGCTGCTGCTAATAGCGCCCTTCACGGACAGTGGCAGCGTGTCCCGGGACACATACCTAGGTC
ACTTGCTGACACTGTACCGCGAGGCCATAGGTCAGGCGCATGTGGACGAGCATACTTTCCAGGAGATTAC
AAGTGTCAGCCGCGCGCTGGGGCAGGAGGACACGGGCAGCCTGGAGGCAACCCTAAACTACCTGCTGACC
AACCGGCGGCAGAAGATCCCCTCGTTGCACAGTTTAAACAGCGAGGAGGAGCGCATTTTGCGCTACGTGC
AGCAGAGCGTGAGCCTTAACCTGATGCGCGACGGGGTAACGCCCAGCGTGGCGCTGGACATGACCGCGCG
CAACATGGAACCGGGCATGTATGCCTCAAACCGGCCGTTTATCAACCGCCTAATGGACTACTTGCATCGC
GCGGCCGCCGTGAACCCCGAGTATTTCACCAATGCCATCTTGAACCCGCACTGGCTACCGCCCCCTGGTT
TCTACACCGGGGGATTCGAGGTGCCCGAGGGTAACGATGGATTCCTCTGGGACGACATAGACGACAGCGT
GTTTTCCCCGCAACCGCAGACCCTGCTAGAGTTGCAACAGCGCGAGCAGGCAGAGGCGGCGCTGCGAAAG
GAAAGCTTCCGCAGGCCAAGCAGCTTGTCCGATCTAGGCGCTGCGGCCCCGCGGTCAGATGCTAGTAGCC
CATTTCCAAGCTTGATAGGGTCTCTTACCAGCACTCGCACCACCCGCCCGCGCCTGCTGGGCGAGGAGGA
GTACCTAAACAACTCGCTGCTGCAGCCGCAGCGCGAAAAAAACCTGCCTCCGGCATTTCCCAACAACGGG
ATAGAGAGCCTAGTGGACAAGATGAGTAGATGGAAGACGTACGCGCAGGAGCACAGGGACGTGCCAGGCC
CGCGCCCGCCCACCCGTCGTCAAAGGCACGACCGTCAGCGGGGTCTGGTGTGGGAGGACGATGACTCGGC
AGACGACAGCAGCGTCCTGGATTTGGGAGGGAGTGGCAACCCGTTTGCGCACCTTCGCCCCAGGCTGGGG
AGAATGTTTTAAAAAAAAAAAAGCATGATGCAAAATAAAAAACTCACCAAGGCCATGGCACCGAGCGTTG
GTTTTCTTGTATTCCCCTTAGTATGCGGCGCGCGGCGATGTATGAGGAAGGTCCTCCTCCCTCCTACGAG
AGTGTGGTGAGCGCGGCGCCAGTGGCGGCGGCGCTGGGTTCTCCCTTCGATGCTCCCCTGGACCCGCCGT
TTGTGCCTCCGCGGTACCTGCGGCCTACCGGGGGGAGAAACAGCATCCGTTACTCTGAGTTGGCACCCCT
ATTCGACACCACCCGTGTGTACCTGGTGGACAACAAGTCAACGGATGTGGCATCCCTGAACTACCAGAAC
GACCACAGCAACTTTCTGACCACGGTCATTCAAAACAATGACTACAGCCCGGGGGAGGCAAGCACACAGA
CCATCAATCTTGACGACCGGTCGCACTGGGGCGGCGACCTGAAAACCATCCTGCATACCAACATGCCAAA
TGTGAACGAGTTCATGTTTACCAATAAGTTTAAGGCGCGGGTGATGGTGTCGCGCTTGCCTACTAAGGAC
AATCAGGTGGAGCTGAAATACGAGTGGGTGGAGTTCACGCTGCCCGAGGGCAACTACTCCGAGACCATGA
CCATAGACCTTATGAACAACGCGATCGTGGAGCACTACTTGAAAGTGGGCAGACAGAACGGGGTTCTGGA
AAGCGACATCGGGGTAAAGTTTGACACCCGCAACTTCAGACTGGGGTTTGACCCCGTCACTGGTCTTGTC
ATGCCTGGGGTATATACAAACGAAGCCTTCCATCCAGACATCATTTTGCTGCCAGGATGCGGGGTGGACT
TCACCCACAGCCGCCTGAGCAACTTGTTGGGCATCCGCAAGCGGCAACCCTTCCAGGAGGGCTTTAGGAT
CACCTACGATGATCTGGAGGGTGGTAACATTCCCGCACTGTTGGATGTGGACGCCTACCAGGCGAGCTTG
AAAGATGACACCGAACAGGGCGGGGGTGGCGCAGGCGGCAGCAACAGCAGTGGCAGCGGCGCGGAAGAGA
ACTCCAACGCGGCAGCCGCGGCAATGCAGCCGGTGGAGGACATGAACGATCATGCCATTCGCGGCGACAC
CTTTGCCACACGGGCTGAGGAGAAGCGCGCTGAGGCCGAAGCAGCGGCCGAAGCTGCCGCCCCCGCTGCG
CAACCCGAGGTCGAGAAGCCTCAGAAGAAACCGGTGATCAAACCCCTGACAGAGGACAGCAAGAAACGCA
GTTACAACCTAATAAGCAATGACAGCACCTTCACCCAGTACCGCAGCTGGTACCTTGCATACAACTACGG
CGACCCTCAGACCGGAATCCGCTCATGGACCCTGCTTTGCACTCCTGACGTAACCTGCGGCTCGGAGCAG
GTCTACTGGTCGTTGCCAGACATGATGCAAGACCCCGTGACCTTCCGCTCCACGCGCCAGATCAGCAACT
TTCCGGTGGTGGGCGCCGAGCTGTTGCCCGTGCACTCCAAGAGCTTCTACAACGACCAGGCCGTCTACTC
CCAACTCATCCGCCAGTTTACCTCTCTGACCCACGTGTTCAATCGCTTTCCCGAGAACCAGATTTTGGCG
CGCCCGCCAGCCCCCACCATCACCACCGTCAGTGAAAACGTTCCTGCTCTCACAGATCACGGGACGCTAC
CGCTGCGCAACAGCATCGGAGGAGTCCAGCGAGTGACCATTACTGACGCCAGACGCCGCACCTGCCCCTA
CGTTTACAAGGCCCTGGGCATAGTCTCGCCGCGCGTCCTATCGAGCCGCACTTTTTGAGCAAGCATGTCC
ATCCTTATATCGCCCAGCAATAACACAGGCTGGGGCCTGCGCTTCCCAAGCAAGATGTTTGGCGGGGCCA
AGAAGCGCTCCGACCAACACCCAGTGCGCGTGCGCGGGCACTACCGCGCGCCCTGGGGCGCGCACAAACG
CGGCCGCACTGGGCGCACCACCGTCGATGACGCCATCGACGCGGTGGTGGAGGAGGCGCGCAACTACACG
CCCACGCCGCCACCAGTGTCCACAGTGGACGCGGCCATTCAGACCGTGGTGCGCGGAGCCCGGCGCTATG
CTAAAATGAAGAGACGGCGGAGGCGCGTAGCACGTCGCCACCGCCGCCGACCCGGCACTGCCGCCCAACG
CGCGGCGGCGGCCCTGCTTAACCGCGCACGTCGCACCGGCCGACGGGCGGCCATGCGGGCCGCTCGAAGG
CTGGCCGCGGGTATTGTCACTGTGCCCCCCAGGTCCAGGCGACGAGCGGCCGCCGCAGCAGCCGCGGCCA
TTAGTGCTATGACTCAGGGTCGCAGGGGCAACGTGTATTGGGTGCGCGACTCGGTTAGCGGCCTGCGCGT
GCCCGTGCGCACCCGCCCCCCGCGCAACTAGATTGCAAGAAAAAACTACTTAGACTCGTACTGTTGTATG
TATCCAGCGGCGGCGGCGCGCAACGAAGCTATGTCCAAGCGCAAAATCAAAGAAGAGATGCTCCAGGTCA
TCGCGCCGGAGATCTATGGCCCCCCGAAGAAGGAAGAGCAGGATTACAAGCCCCGAAAGCTAAAGCGGGT
CAAAAAGAAAAAGAAAGATGATGATGATGAACTTGACGACGAGGTGGAACTGCTGCACGCTACCGCGCCC
AGGCGACGGGTACAGTGGAAAGGTCGACGCGTAAAACGTGTTTTGCGACCCGGCACCACCGTAGTCTTTA
CGCCCGGTGAGCGCTCCACCCGCACCTACAAGCGCGTGTATGATGAGGTGTACGGCGACGAGGACCTGCT
TGAGCAGGCCAACGAGCGCCTCGGGGAGTTTGCCTACGGAAAGCGGCATAAGGACATGCTGGCGTTGCCG
CTGGACGAGGGCAACCCAACACCTAGCCTAAAGCCCGTAACACTGCAGCAGGTGCTGCCCGCGCTTGCAC
CGTCCGAAGAAAAGCGCGGCCTAAAGCGCGAGTCTGGTGACTTGGCACCCACCGTGCAGCTGATGGTACC
CAAGCGCCAGCGACTGGAAGATGTCTTGGAAAAAATGACCGTGGAACCTGGGCTGGAGCCCGAGGTCCGC
GTGCGGCCAATCAAGCAGGTGGCGCCGGGACTGGGCGTGCAGACCGTGGACGTTCAGATACCCACTACCA
GTAGCACCAGTATTGCCACCGCCACAGAGGGCATGGAGACACAAACGTCCCCGGTTGCCTCAGCGGTGGC
GGATGCCGCGGTGCAGGCGGTCGCTGCGGCCGCGTCCAAGACCTCTACGGAGGTGCAAACGGACCCGTGG
ATGTTTCGCGTTTCAGCCCCCCGGCGCCCGCGCGGTTCGAGGAAGTACGGCGCCGCCAGCGCGCTACTGC
CCGAATATGCCCTACATCCTTCCATTGCGCCTACCCCCGGCTATCGTGGCTACACCTACCGCCCCAGAAG
ACGAGCAACTACCCGACGCCGAACCACCACTGGAACCCGCCGCCGCCGTCGCCGTCGCCAGCCCGTGCTG
GCCCCGATTTCCGTGCGCAGGGTGGCTCGCGAAGGAGGCAGGACCCTGGTGCTGCCAACAGCGCGCTACC
ACCCCAGCATCGTTTAAAAGCCGGTCTTTGTGGTTCTTGCAGATATGGCCCTCACCTGCCGCCTCCGTTT
CCCGGTGCCGGGATTCCGAGGAAGAATGCACCGTAGGAGGGGCATGGCCGGCCACGGCCTGACGGGCGGC
ATGCGTCGTGCGCACCACCGGCGGCGGCGCGCGTCGCACCGTCGCATGCGCGGCGGTATCCTGCCCCTCC
TTATTCCACTGATCGCCGCGGCGATTGGCGCCGTGCCCGGAATTGCATCCGTGGCCTTGCAGGCGCAGAG
ACACTGATTAAAAACAAGTTGCATGTGGAAAAATCAAAATAAAAAGTCTGGACTCTCACGCTCGCTTGGT
CCTGTAACTATTTTGTAGAATGGAAGACATCAACTTTGCGTCTCTGGCCCCGCGACACGGCTCGCGCCCG
TTCATGGGAAACTGGCAAGATATCGGCACCAGCAATATGAGCGGTGGCGCCTTCAGCTGGGGCTCGCTGT
GGAGCGGCATTAAAAATTTCGGTTCCACCGTTAAGAACTATGGCAGCAAGGCCTGGAACAGCAGCACAGG
CCAGATGCTGAGGGATAAGTTGAAAGAGCAAAATTTCCAACAAAAGGTGGTAGATGGCCTGGCCTCTGGC
ATTAGCGGGGTGGTGGACCTGGCCAACCAGGCAGTGCAAAATAAGATTAACAGTAAGCTTGATCCCCGCC
CTCCCGTAGAGGAGCCTCCACCGGCCGTGGAGACAGTGTCTCCAGAGGGGCGTGGCGAAAAGCGTCCGCG
CCCCGACAGGGAAGAAACTCTGGTGACGCAAATAGACGAGCCTCCCTCGTACGAGGAGGCACTAAAGCAA
GGCCTGCCCACCACCCGTCCCATCGCGCCCATGGCTACCGGAGTGCTGGGCCAGCACACACCCGTAACGC
TGGACCTGCCTCCCCCCGCCGACACCCAGCAGAAACCTGTGCTGCCAGGCCCGACCGCCGTTGTTGTAAC
CCGTCCTAGCCGCGCGTCCCTGCGCCGCGCCGCCAGCGGTCCGCGATCGTTGCGGCCCGTAGCCAGTGGC
AACTGGCAAAGCACACTGAACAGCATCGTGGGTCTGGGGGTGCAATCCCTGAAGCGCCGACGATGCTTCT
GAATAGCTAACGTGTCGTATGTGTGTCATGTATGCGTCCATGTCGCCGCCAGAGGAGCTGCTGAGCCGCC
GCGCGCCCGCTTTCCAAGATGGCTACCCCTTCGATGATGCCGCAGTGGTCTTACATGCACATCTCGGGCC
AGGACGCCTCGGAGTACCTGAGCCCCGGGCTGGTGCAGTTTGCCCGCGCCACCGAGACGTACTTCAGCCT
GAATAACAAGTTTAGAAACCCCACGGTGGCGCCTACGCACGACGTGACCACAGACCGGTCCCAGCGTTTG
ACGCTGCGGTTCATCCCTGTGGACCGTGAGGATACTGCGTACTCGTACAAGGCGCGGTTCACCCTAGCTG
TGGGTGATAACCGTGTGCTGGACATGGCTTCCACGTACTTTGACATCCGCGGCGTGCTGGACAGGGGCCC
TACTTTTAAGCCCTACTCTGGCACTGCCTACAACGCCCTGGCTCCCAAGGGTGCCCCAAATCCTTGCGAA
TGGGATGAAGCTGCTACTGCTCTTGAAATAAACCTAGAAGAAGAGGACGATGACAACGAAGACGAAGTAG
ACGAGCAAGCTGAGCAGCAAAAAACTCACGTATTTGGGCAGGCGCCTTATTCTGGTATAAATATTACAAA
GGAGGGTATTCAAATAGGTGTCGAAGGTCAAACACCTAAATATGCCGATAAAACATTTCAACCTGAACCT
CAAATAGGAGAATCTCAGTGGTACGAAACTGAAATTAATCATGCAGCTGGGAGAGTCCTTAAAAAGACTA
CCCCAATGAAACCATGTTACGGTTCATATGCAAAACCCACAAATGAAAATGGAGGGCAAGGCATTCTTGT
AAAGCAACAAAATGGAAAGCTAGAAAGTCAAGTGGAAATGCAATTTTTCTCAACTACTGAGGCGACCGCA
GGCAATGGTGATAACTTGACTCCTAAAGTGGTATTGTACAGTGAAGATGTAGATATAGAAACCCCAGACA
CTCATATTTCTTACATGCCCACTATTAAGGAAGGTAACTCACGAGAACTAATGGGCCAACAATCTATGCC
CAACAGGCCTAATTACATTGCTTTTAGGGACAATTTTATTGGTCTAATGTATTACAACAGCACGGGTAAT
ATGGGTGTTCTGGCGGGCCAAGCATCGCAGTTGAATGCTGTTGTAGATTTGCAAGACAGAAACACAGAGC
TTTCATACCAGCTTTTGCTTGATTCCATTGGTGATAGAACCAGGTACTTTTCTATGTGGAATCAGGCTGT
TGACAGCTATGATCCAGATGTTAGAATTATTGAAAATCATGGAACTGAAGATGAACTTCCAAATTACTGC
TTTCCACTGGGAGGTGTGATTAATACAGAGACTCTTACCAAGGTAAAACCTAAAACAGGTCAGGAAAATG
GATGGGAAAAAGATGCTACAGAATTTTCAGATAAAAATGAAATAAGAGTTGGAAATAATTTTGCCATGGA
AATCAATCTAAATGCCAACCTGTGGAGAAATTTCCTGTACTCCAACATAGCGCTGTATTTGCCCGACAAG
CTAAAGTACAGTCCTTCCAACGTAAAAATTTCTGATAACCCAAACACCTACGACTACATGAACAAGCGAG
TGGTGGCTCCCGGGTTAGTGGACTGCTACATTAACCTTGGAGCACGCTGGTCCCTTGACTATATGGACAA
CGTCAACCCATTTAACCACCACCGCAATGCTGGCCTGCGCTACCGCTCAATGTTGCTGGGCAATGGTCGC
TATGTGCCCTTCCACATCCAGGTGCCTCAGAAGTTCTTTGCCATTAAAAACCTCCTTCTCCTGCCGGGCT
CATACACCTACGAGTGGAACTTCAGGAAGGATGTTAACATGGTTCTGCAGAGCTCCCTAGGAAATGACCT
AAGGGTTGACGGAGCCAGCATTAAGTTTGATAGCATTTGCCTTTACGCCACCTTCTTCCCCATGGCCCAC
AACACCGCCTCCACGCTTGAGGCCATGCTTAGAAACGACACCAACGACCAGTCCTTTAACGACTATCTC
[453 nt withheld, positions 18900-19352]
CAGCCCATGAGCCGTCAGGTGGTGGATGATACTAAATACAAGGACTACCAACAGGTGGGCATCCTACACC
AACACAACAACTCTGGATTTGTTGGCTACCTTGCCCCCACCATGCGCGAAGGACAGGCCTACCCTGCTAA
CTTCCCCTATCCGCTTATAGGCAAGACCGCAGTTGACAGCATTACCCAGAAAAAGTTTCTTTGCGATCGC
ACCCTTTGGCGCATCCCATTCTCCAGTAACTTTATGTCCATGGGCGCACTCACAGACCTGGGCCAAAACC
TTCTCTACGCCAACTCCGCCCACGCGCTAGACATGACTTTTGAGGTGGATCCCATGGACGAGCCCACCCT
TCTTTATGTTTTGTTTGAAGTCTTTGACGTGGTCCGTGTGCACCGGCCGCACCGCGGCGTCATCGAAACC
GTGTACCTGCGCACGCCCTTCTCGGCCGGCAACGCCACAACATAAAGAAGCAAGCAACATCAACAACAGC
TGCCGCCATGGGCTCCAGTGAGCAGGAACTGAAAGCCATTGTCAAAGATCTTGGTTGTGGGCCATATTTT
TTGGGCACCTATGACAAGCGCTTTCCAGGCTTTGTTTCTCCACACAAGCTCGCCTGCGCCATAGTCAATA
CGGCCGGTCGCGAGACTGGGGGCGTACACTGGATGGCCTTTGCCTGGAACCCGCACTCAAAAACATGCTA
CCTCTTTGAGCCCTTTGGCTTTTCTGACCAGCGACTCAAGCAGGTTTACCAGTTTGAGTACGAGTCACTC
CTGCGCCGTAGCGCCATTGCTTCTTCCCCCGACCGCTGTATAACGCTGGAAAAGTCCACCCAAAGCGTAC
AGGGGCCCAACTCGGCCGCCTGTGGACTATTCTGCTGCATGTTTCTCCACGCCTTTGCCAACTGGCCCCA
AACTCCCATGGATCACAACCCCACCATGAACCTTATTACCGGGGTACCCAACTCCATGCTCAACAGTCCC
CAGGTACAGCCCACCCTGCGTCGCAACCAGGAACAGCTCTACAGCTTCCTGGAGCGCCACTCGCCCTACT
TCCGCAGCCACAGTGCGCAGATTAGGAGCGCCACTTCTTTTTGTCACTTGAAAAACATGTAAAAATAATG
TACTAGAGACACTTTCAATAAAGGCAAATGCTTTTATTTGTACACTCTCGGGTGATTATTTACCCCCACC
CTTGCCGTCTGCGCCGTTTAAAAATCAAAGGGGTTCTGCCGCGCATCGCTATGCGCCACTGGCAGGGACA
CGTTGCGATACTGGTGTTTAGTGCTCCACTTAAACTCAGGCACAACCATCCGCGGCAGCTCGGTGAAGTT
TTCACTCCACAGGCTGCGCACCATCACCAACGCGTTTAGCAGGTCGGGCGCCGATATCTTGAAGTCGCAG
TTGGGGCCTCCGCCCTGCGCGCGCGAGTTGCGATACACAGGGTTGCAGCACTGGAACACTATCAGCGCCG
GGTGGTGCACGCTGGCCAGCACGCTCTTGTCGGAGATCAGATCCGCGTCCAGGTCCTCCGCGTTGCTCAG
GGCGAACGGAGTCAACTTTGGTAGCTGCCTTCCCAAAAAGGGCGCGTGCCCAGGCTTTGAGTTGCACTCG
CACCGTAGTGGCATCAAAAGGTGACCGTGCCCGGTCTGGGCGTTAGGATACAGCGCCTGCATAAAAGCCT
TGATCTGCTTAAAAGCCACCTGAGCCTTTGCGCCTTCAGAGAAGAACATGCCGCAAGACTTGCCGGAAAA
CTGATTGGCCGGACAGGCCGCGTCGTGCACGCAGCACCTTGCGTCGGTGTTGGAGATCTGCACCACATTT
CGGCCCCACCGGTTCTTCACGATCTTGGCCTTGCTAGACTGCTCCTTCAGCGCGCGCTGCCCGTTTTCGC
TCGTCACATCCATTTCAATCACGTGCTCCTTATTTATCATAATGCTTCCGTGTAGACACTTAAGCTCGCC
TTCGATCTCAGCGCAGCGGTGCAGCCACAACGCGCAGCCCGTGGGCTCGTGATGCTTGTAGGTCACCTCT
GCAAACGACTGCAGGTACGCCTGCAGGAATCGCCCCATCATCGTCACAAAGGTCTTGTTGCTGGTGAAGG
TCAGCTGCAACCCGCGGTGCTCCTCGTTCAGCCAGGTCTTGCATACGGCCGCCAGAGCTTCCACTTGGTC
AGGCAGTAGTTTGAAGTTCGCCTTTAGATCGTTATCCACGTGGTACTTGTCCATCAGCGCGCGCGCAGCC
TCCATGCCCTTCTCCCACGCAGACACGATCGGCACACTCAGCGGGTTCATCACCGTAATTTCACTTTCCG
CTTCGCTGGGCTCTTCCTCTTCCTCTTGCGTCCGCATACCACGCGCCACTGGGTCGTCTTCATTCAGCCG
CCGCACTGTGCGCTTACCTCCTTTGCCATGCTTGATTAGCACCGGTGGGTTGCTGAAACCCACCATTTGT
AGCGCCACATCTTCTCTTTCTTCCTCGCTGTCCACGATTACCTCTGGTGATGGCGGGCGCTCGGGCTTGG
GAGAAGGGCGCTTCTTTTTCTTCTTGGGCGCAATGGCCAAATCCGCCGCCGAGGTCGATGGCCGCGGGCT
GGGTGTGCGCGGCACCAGCGCGTCTTGTGATGAGTCTTCCTCGTCCTCGGACTCGATACGCCGCCTCATC
CGCTTTTTTGGGGGCGCCCGGGGAGGCGGCGGCGACGGGGACGGGGACGACACGTCCTCCATGGTTGGGG
GACGTCGCGCCGCACCGCGTCCGCGCTCGGGGGTGGTTTCGCGCTGCTCCTCTTCCCGACTGGCCATTTC
CTTCTCCTATAGGCAGAAAAAGATCATGGAGTCAGTCGAGAAGAAGGACAGCCTAACCGCCCCCTCTGAG
TTCGCCACCACCGCCTCCACCGATGCCGCCAACGCGCCTACCACCTTCCCCGTCGAGGCACCCCCGCTTG
AGGAGGAGGAAGTGATTATCGAGCAGGACCCAGGTTTTGTAAGCGAAGACGACGAGGACCGCTCAGTACC
AACAGAGGATAAAAAGCAAGACCAGGACAACGCAGAGGCAAACGAGGAACAAGTCGGGCGGGGGGACGAA
AGGCATGGCGACTACCTAGATGTGGGAGACGACGTGCTGTTGAAGCATCTGCAGCGCCAGTGCGCCATTA
TCTGCGACGCGTTGCAAGAGCGCAGCGATGTGCCCCTCGCCATAGCGGATGTCAGCCTTGCCTACGAACG
CCACCTATTCTCACCGCGCGTACCCCCCAAACGCCAAGAAAACGGCACATGCGAGCCCAACCCGCGCCTC
AACTTCTACCCCGTATTTGCCGTGCCAGAGGTGCTTGCCACCTATCACATCTTTTTCCAAAACTGCAAGA
TACCCCTATCCTGCCGTGCCAACCGCAGCCGAGCGGACAAGCAGCTGGCCTTGCGGCAGGGCGCTGTCAT
ACCTGATATCGCCTCGCTCAACGAAGTGCCAAAAATCTTTGAGGGTCTTGGACGCGACGAGAAGCGCGCG
GCAAACGCTCTGCAACAGGAAAACAGCGAAAATGAAAGTCACTCTGGAGTGTTGGTGGAACTCGAGGGTG
ACAACGCGCGCCTAGCCGTACTAAAACGCAGCATCGAGGTCACCCACTTTGCCTACCCGGCACTTAACCT
ACCCCCCAAGGTCATGAGCACAGTCATGAGTGAGCTGATCGTGCGCCGTGCGCAGCCCCTGGAGAGGGAT
GCAAATTTGCAAGAACAAACAGAGGAGGGCCTACCCGCAGTTGGCGACGAGCAGCTAGCGCGCTGGCTTC
AAACGCGCGAGCCTGCCGACTTGGAGGAGCGACGCAAACTAATGATGGCCGCAGTGCTCGTTACCGTGGA
GCTTGAGTGCATGCAGCGGTTCTTTGCTGACCCGGAGATGCAGCGCAAGCTAGAGGAAACATTGCACTAC
ACCTTTCGACAGGGCTACGTACGCCAGGCCTGCAAGATCTCCAACGTGGAGCTCTGCAACCTGGTCTCCT
ACCTTGGAATTTTGCACGAAAACCGCCTTGGGCAAAACGTGCTTCATTCCACGCTCAAGGGCGAGGCGCG
CCGCGACTACGTCCGCGACTGCGTTTACTTATTTCTATGCTACACCTGGCAGACGGCCATGGGCGTTTGG
CAGCAGTGCTTGGAGGAGTGCAACCTCAAGGAGCTGCAGAAACTGCTAAAGCAAAACTTGAAGGACCTAT
GGACGGCCTTCAACGAGCGCTCCGTGGCCGCGCACCTGGCGGACATCATTTTCCCCGAACGCCTGCTTAA
AACCCTGCAACAGGGTCTGCCAGACTTCACCAGTCAAAGCATGTTGCAGAACTTTAGGAACTTTATCCTA
GAGCGCTCAGGAATCTTGCCCGCCACCTGCTGTGCACTTCCTAGCGACTTTGTGCCCATTAAGTACCGCG
AATGCCCTCCGCCGCTTTGGGGCCACTGCTACCTTCTGCAGCTAGCCAACTACCTTGCCTACCACTCTGA
CATAATGGAAGACGTGAGCGGTGACGGTCTACTGGAGTGTCACTGTCGCTGCAACCTATGCACCCCGCAC
CGCTCCCTGGTTTGCAATTCGCAGCTGCTTAACGAAAGTCAAATTATCGGTACCTTTGAGCTGCAGGGTC
CCTCGCCTGACGAAAAGTCCGCGGCTCCGGGGTTGAAACTCACTCCGGGGCTGTGGACGTCGGCTTACCT
TCGCAAATTTGTACCTGAGGACTACCACGCCCACGAGATTAGGTTCTACGAAGACCAATCCCGCCCGCCA
AATGCGGAGCTTACCGCCTGCGTCATTACCCAGGGCCACATTCTTGGCCAATTGCAAGCCATCAACAAAG
CCCGCCAAGAGTTTCTGCTACGAAAGGGACGGGGGGTTTACTTGGACCCCCAGTCCGGCGAGGAGCTCAA
CCCAATCCCCCCGCCGCCGCAGCCCTATCAGCAGCAGCCGCGGGCCCTTGCTTCCCAGGATGGCACCCAA
AAAGAAGCTGCAGCTGCCGCCGCCACCCACGGACGAGGAGGAATACTGGGACAGTCAGGCAGAGGAGGTT
TTGGACGAGGAGGAGGAGGACATGATGGAAGACTGGGAGAGCCTAGACGAGGAAGCTTCCGAGGTCGAAG
AGGTGTCAGACGAAACACCGTCACCCTCGGTCGCATTCCCCTCGCCGGCGCCCCAGAAATCGGCAACCGG
TTCCAGCATGGCTACAACCTCCGCTCCTCAGGCGCCGCCGGCACTGCCCGTTCGCCGACCCAACCGTAGA
TGGGACACCACTGGAACCAGGGCCGGTAAGTCCAAGCAGCCGCCGCCGTTAGCCCAAGAGCAACAACAGC
GCCAAGGCTACCGCTCATGGCGCGGGCACAAGAACGCCATAGTTGCTTGCTTGCAAGACTGTGGGGGCAA
CATCTCCTTCGCCCGCCGCTTTCTTCTCTACCATCACGGCGTGGCCTTCCCCCGTAACATCCTGCATTAC
TACCGTCATCTCTACAGCCCATACTGCACCGGCGGCAGCGGCAGCGGCAGCAACAGCAGCGGCCACACAG
AAGCAAAGGCGACCGGATAGCAAGACTCTGACAAAGCCCAAGAAATCCACAGCGGCGGCAGCAGCAGGAG
GAGGAGCGCTGCGTCTGGCGCCCAACGAACCCGTATCGACCCGCGAGCTTAGAAACAGGATTTTTCCCAC
TCTGTATGCTATATTTCAACAGAGCAGGGGCCAAGAACAAGAGCTGAAAATAAAAAACAGGTCTCTGCGA
TCCCTCACCCGCAGCTGCCTGTATCACAAAAGCGAAGATCAGCTTCGGCGCACGCTGGAAGACGCGGAGG
CTCTCTTCAGTAAATACTGCGCGCTGACTCTTAAGGACTAGTTTCGCGCCCTTTCTCAAATTTAAGCGCG
AAAACTACGTCATCTCCAGCGGCCACACCCGGCGCCAGCACCTGTCGTCAGCGCCATTATGAGCAAGGAA
ATTCCCACGCCCTACATGTGGAGTTACCAGCCACAAATGGGACTTGCGGCTGGAGCTGCCCAAGACTACT
CAACCCGAATAAACTACATGAGCGCGGGACCCCACATGATATCCCGGGTCAACGGAATCCGCGCCCACCG
AAACCGAATTCTCTTGGAACAGGCGGCTATTACCACCACACCTCGTAATAACCTTAATCCCCGTAGTTGG
CCCGCTGCCCTGGTGTACCAGGAAAGTCCCGCTCCCACCACTGTGGTACTTCCCAGAGACGCCCAGGCCG
AAGTTCAGATGACTAACTCAGGGGCGCAGCTTGCGGGCGGCTTTCGTCACAGGGTGCGGTCGCCCGGGCA
GGGTATAACTCACCTGACAATCAGAGGGCGAGGTATTCAGCTCAACGACGAGTCGGTGAGCTCCTCGCTT
GGTCTCCGTCCGGACGGGACATTTCAGATCGGCGGCGCCGGCCGTCCTTCATTCACGCCTCGTCAGGCAA
TCCTAACTCTGCAGACCTCGTCCTCTGAGCCGCGCTCTGGAGGCATTGGAACTCTGCAATTTATTGAGGA
GTTTGTGCCATCGGTCTACTTTAACCCCTTCTCGGGACCTCCCGGCCACTATCCGGATCAATTTATTCCT
AACTTTGACGCGGTAAAGGACTCGGCGGACGGCTACGACTGAATGTTAAGTGGAGAGGCAGAGCAACTGC
GCCTGAAACACCTGGTCCACTGTCGCCGCCACAAGTGCTTTGCCCGCGACTCCGGTGAGTTTTGCTACTT
TGAATTGCCCGAGGATCATATCGAGGGCCCGGCGCACGGCGTCCGGCTTACCGCCCAGGGAGAGCTTGCC
CGTAGCCTGATTCGGGAGTTTACCCAGCGCCCCCTGCTAGTTGAGCGGGACAGGGGACCCTGTGTTCTCA
CTGTGATTTGCAACTGTCCTAACCTTGGATTACATCAAGATCTTTGTTGCCATCTCTGTGCTGAGTATAA
TAAATACAGAAATTAAAATATACTGGGGCTCCTATCGCCATCCTGTAAACGCCACCGTCTTCACCCGCCC
AAGCAAACCAAGGCGAACCTTACCTGGTACTTTTAACATCTCTCCCTCTGTGATTTACAACAGTTTCAAC
CCAGACGGAGTGAGTCTACGAGAGAACCTCTCCGAGCTCAGCTACTCCATCAGAAAAAACACCACCCTCC
TTACCTGCCGGGAACGTACGAGTGCGTCACCGGCCGCTGCACCACACCTACCGCCTGACCGTAAACCAGA
CTTTTTCCGGACAGACCTCAATAACTCTGTTTACCAGAACAGGAGGTGAGCTTAGAAAACCCTTAGGGTA
TTAGGCCAAAGGCGCAGCTACTGTGGGGTTTATGAACAATTCAAGCAACTCTACGGGCTATTCTAATTCA
GGTTTCTCTAGAAATGGACGGAATTATTACAGAGCAGCGCCTGCTAGAAAGACGCAGGGCAGCGGCCGAG
CAACAGCGCATGAATCAAGAGCTCCAAGACATGGTTAACTTGCACCAGTGCAAAAGGGGTATCTTTTGTC
TGGTAAAGCAGGCCAAAGTCACCTACGACAGTAATACCACCGGACACCGCCTTAGCTACAAGTTGCCAAC
CAAGCGTCAGAAATTGGTGGTCATGGTGGGAGAAAAGCCCATTACCATAACTCAGCACTCGGTAGAAACC
GAAGGCTGCATTCACTCACCTTGTCAAGGACCTGAGGATCTCTGCACCCTTATTAAGACCCTGTGCGGTC
TCAAAGATCTTATTCCCTTTAACTAATAAAAAAAAATAATAAAGCATCACTTACTTAAAATCAGTTAGCA
AATTTCTGTCCAGTTTATTCAGCAGCACCTCCTTGCCCTCCTCCCAGCTCTGGTATTGCAGCTTCCTCCT
GGCTGCAAACTTTCTCCACAATCTAAATGGAATGTCAGTTTCCTCCTGTTCCTGTCCATCCGCACCCACT
ATCTTCATGTTGTTGCAGATGAAGCGCGCAAGACCGTCTGAAGATACCTTCAACCCCGTGTATCCATATG
ACACGGAAACCGGTCCTCCAACTGTGCCTTTTCTTACTCCTCCCTTTGTATCCCCCAATGGGTTTCAAGA
GAGTCCCCCTGGGGTACTCTCTTTGCGCCTATCCGAACCTCTAGTTACCTCCAATGGCATGCTTGCGCTC
AAAATGGGCAACGGCCTCTCTCTGGACGAGGCCGGCAACCTTACCTCCCAAAATGTAACCACTGTGAGCC
CACCTCTCAAAAAAACCAAGTCAAACATAAACCTGGAAATATCTGCACCCCTCACAGTTACCTCAGAAGC
CCTAACTGTGGCTGCCGCCGCACCTCTAATGGTCGCGGGCAACACACTCACCATGCAATCACAGGCCCCG
CTAACCGTGCACGACTCCAAACTTAGCATTGCCACCCAAGGACCCCTCACAGTGTCAGAAGGAAAGCTAG
CCCTGCAAACATCAGGCCCCCTCACCACCACCGATAGCAGTACCCTTACTATCACTGCCTCACCCCCTCT
AACTACTGCCACTGGTAGCTTGGGCATTGACTTGAAAGAGCCCATTTATACACAAAATGGAAAACTAGGA
CTAAAGTACGGGGCTCCTTTGCATGTAACAGACGACCTAAACACTTTGACCGTAGCAACTGGTCCAGGTG
TGACTATTAATAATACTTCCTTGCAAACTAAAGTTACTGGAGCCTTGGGTTTTGATTCACAAGGCAATAT
GCAACTTAATGTAGCAGGAGGACTAAGGATTGATTCTCAAAACAGACGCCTTATACTTGATGTTAGTTAT
CCGTTTGATGCTCAAAACCAACTAAATCTAAGACTAGGACAGGGCCCTCTTTTTATAAACTCAGCCCACA
ACTTGGATATTAACTACAACAAAGGCCTTTACTTGTTTACAGCTTCAAACAATTCCAAAAAGCTTGAGGT
TAACCTAAGCACTGCCAAGGGGTTGATGTTTGACGCTACAGCCATAGCCATTAATGCAGGAGATGGGCTT
GAATTTGGTTCACCTAATGCACCAAACACAAATCCCCTCAAAACAAAAATTGGCCATGGCCTAGAATTTG
ATTCAAACAAGGCTATGGTTCCTAAACTAGGAACTGGCCTTAGTTTTGACAGCACAGGTGCCATTACAGT
AGGAAACAAAAATAATGATAAGCTAACTTTGTGGACCACACCAGCTCCATCTCCTAACTGTAGACTAAAT
GCAGAGAAAGATGCTAAACTCACTTTGGTCTTAACAAAATGTGGCAGTCAAATACTTGCTACAGTTTCAG
TTTTGGCTGTTAAAGGCAGTTTGGCTCCAATATCTGGAACAGTTCAAAGTGCTCATCTTATTATAAGATT
TGACGAAAATGGAGTGCTACTAAACAATTCCTTCCTGGACCCAGAATATTGGAACTTTAGAAATGGAGAT
CTTACTGAAGGCACAGCCTATACAAACGCTGTTGGATTTATGCCTAACCTATCAGCTTATCCAAAATCTC
ACGGTAAAACTGCCAAAAGTAACATTGTCAGTCAAGTTTACTTAAACGGAGACAAAACTAAACCTGTAAC
ACTAACCATTACACTAAACGGTACACAGGAAACAGGAGACACAACTCCAAGTGCATACTCTATGTCATTT
TCATGGGACTGGTCTGGCCACAACTACATTAATGAAATATTTGCCACATCCTCTTACACTTTTTCATACA
TTGCCCAAGAATAAAGAATCGTTTGTGTTATGTTTCAACGTGTTTATTTTTCAATTGCAGAAAATTTCGA
ATCATTTTTCATTCAGTAGTATAGCCCCACCACCACATAGCTTATACAGATCACCGTACCTTAATCAAAC
TCACAGAACCCTAGTATTCAACCTGCCACCTCCCTCCCAACACACAGAGTACACAGTCCTTTCTCCCCGG
CTGGCCTTAAAAAGCATCATATCATGGGTAACAGACATATTCTTAGGTGTTATATTCCACACGGTTTCCT
GTCGAGCCAAACGCTCATCAGTGATATTAATAAACTCCCCGGGCAGCTCACTTAAGTTCATGTCGCTGTC
CAGCTGCTGAGCCACAGGCTGCTGTCCAACTTGCGGTTGCTTAACGGGCGGCGAAGGAGAAGTCCACGCC
TACATGGGGGTAGAGTCATAATCGTGCATCAGGATAGGGCGGTGGTGCTGCAGCAGCGCGCGAATAAACT
GCTGCCGCCGCCGCTCCGTCCTGCAGGAATACAACATGGCAGTGGTCTCCTCAGCGATGATTCGCACCGC
CCGCAGCATAAGGCGCCTTGTCCTCCGGGCACAGCAGCGCACCCTGATCTCACTTAAATCAGCACAGTAA
CTGCAGCACAGCACCACAATATTGTTCAAAATCCCACAGTGCAAGGCGCTGTATCCAAAGCTCATGGCGG
GGACCACAGAACCCACGTGGCCATCATACCACAAGCGCAGGTAGATTAAGTGGCGACCCCTCATAAACAC
GCTGGACATAAACATTACCTCTTTTGGCATGTTGTAATTCACCACCTCCCGGTACCATATAAACCTCTGA
TTAAACATGGCGCCATCCACCACCATCCTAAACCAGCTGGCCAAAACCTGCCCGCCGGCTATACACTGCA
GGGAACCGGGACTGGAACAATGACAGTGGAGAGCCCAGGACTCGTAACCATGGATCATCATGCTCGTCAT
GATATCAATGTTGGCACAACACAGGCACACGTGCATACACTTCCTCAGGATTACAAGCTCCTCCCGCGTT
AGAACCATATCCCAGGGAACAACCCATTCCTGAATCAGCGTAAATCCCACACTGCAGGGAAGACCTCGCA
CGTAACTCACGTTGTGCATTGTCAAAGTGTTACATTCGGGCAGCAGCGGATGATCCTCCAGTATGGTAGC
GCGGGTTTCTGTCTCAAAAGGAGGTAGACGATCCCTACTGTACGGAGTGCGCCGAGACAACCGAGATCGT
GTTGGTCGTAGTGTCATGCCAAATGGAACGCCGGACGTAGTCATATTTCCTGAAGCAAAACCAGGTGCGG
GCGTGACAAACAGATCTGCGTCTCCGGTCTCGCCGCTTAGATCGCTCTGTGTAGTAGTTGTAGTATATCC
ACTCTCTCAAAGCATCCAGGCGCCCCCTGGCTTCGGGTTCTATGTAAACTCCTTCATGCGCCGCTGCCCT
GATAACATCCACCACCGCAGAATAAGCCACACCCAGCCAACCTACACATTCGTTCTGCGAGTCACACACG
GGAGGAGCGGGAAGAGCTGGAAGAACCATGTTTTTTTTTTTATTCCAAAAGATTATCCAAAACCTCAAAA
TGAAGATCTATTAAGTGAACGCGCTCCCCTCCGGTGGCGTGGTCAAACTCTACAGCCAAAGAACAGATAA
TGGCATTTGTAAGATGTTGCACAATGGCTTCCAAAAGGCAAACGGCCCTCACGTCCAAGTGGACGTAAAG
GCTAAACCCTTCAGGGTGAATCTCCTCTATAAACATTCCAGCACCTTCAACCATGCCCAAATAATTCTCA
TCTCGCCACCTTCTCAATATATCTCTAAGCAAATCCCGAATATTAAGTCCGGCCATTGTAAAAATCTGCT
CCAGAGCGCCCTCCACCTTCAGCCTCAAGCAGCGAATCATGATTGCAAAAATTCAGGTTCCTCACAGACC
TGTATAAGATTCAAAAGCGGAACATTAACAAAAATACCGCGATCCCGTAGGTCCCTTCGCAGGGCCAGCT
GAACATAATCGTGCAGGTCTGCACGGACCAGCGCGGCCACTTCCCCGCCAGGAACCTTGACAAAAGAACC
CACACTGATTATGACACGCATACTCGGAGCTATGCTAACCAGCGTAGCCCCGATGTAAGCTTTGTTGCAT
GGGCGGCGATATAAAATGCAAGGTGCTGCTCAAAAAATCAGGCAAAGCCTCGCGCAAAAAAGAAAGCACA
TCGTAGTCATGCTCATGCAGATAAAGGCAGGTAAGCTCCGGAACCACCACAGAAAAAGACACCATTTTTC
TCTCAAACATGTCTGCGGGTTTCTGCATAAACACAAAATAAAATAACAAAAAAACATTTAAACATTAGAA
GCCTGTCTTACAACAGGAAAAACAACCCTTATAAGCATAAGACGGACTACGGCCATGCCGGCGTGACCGT
AAAAAAACTGGTCACCGTGATTAAAAAGCACCACCGACAGCTCCTCGGTCATGTCCGGAGTCATAATGTA
AGACTCGGTAAACACATCAGGTTGATTCACATCGGTCAGTGCTAAAAAGCGACCGAAATAGCCCGGGGGA
ATACATACCCGCAGGCGTAGAGACAACATTACAGCCCCCATAGGAGGTATAACAAAATTAATAGGAGAGA
AAAACACATAAACACCTGAAAAACCCTCCTGCCTAGGCAAAATAGCACCCTCCCGCTCCAGAACAACATA
CAGCGCTTCCACAGCGGCAGCCATAACAGTCAGCCTTACCAGTAAAAAAGAAAACCTATTAAAAAAACAC
CACTCGACACGGCACCAGCTCAATCAGTCACAGTGTAAAAAAGGGCCAAGTGCAGAGCGAGTATATATAG
GACTAAAAAATGACGTAACGGTTAAAGTCCACAAAAAACACCCAGAAAACCGCACGCGAACCTACGCCCA
GAAACGAAAGCCAAAAAACCCACAACTTCCTCAAATCGTCACTTCCGTTTTCCCACGTTACGTCACTTCC
CATTTTAAGAAAACTACAATTCCCAACACATACAAGTTACTCCGCCCTAAAACCTACGTCACCCGCCCCG
TTCCCACGCCCCGCGCCACGTCACAAACTCCACCCCCTCATTATCATATTGGCTTCAATCCAAAATAAGG
TATATTATTGATGATGTTAATTAATTTAAATCCGCATGCGATATCGAGCTCTCCCGGGAATTCGGATCTG
CGACGCGAGGCTGGATGGCCTTCCCCATTATGATTCTTCTCGCTTCCGGCGGCATCGGGATGCCCGCGTT
GCAGGCCATGCTGTCCAGGCAGGTAGATGACGACCATCAGGGACAGCTTCACGGCCAGCAAAAGGCCAGG
AACCGTAAAAAGGCCGCGTTGCTGGCGTTTTTCCATAGGCTCCGCCCCCCTGACGAGCATCACAAAAATC
GACGCTCAAGTCAGAGGTGGCGAAACCCGACAGGACTATAAAGATACCAGGCGTTTCCCCCTGGAAGCTC
CCTCGTGCGCTCTCCTGTTCCGACCCTGCCGCTTACCGGATACCTGTCCGCCTTTCTCCCTTCGGGAAGC
GTGGCGCTTTCTCAATGCTCACGCTGTAGGTATCTCAGTTCGGTGTAGGTCGTTCGCTCCAAGCTGGGCT
GTGTGCACGAACCCCCCGTTCAGCCCGACCGCTGCGCCTTATCCGGTAACTATCGTCTTGAGTCCAACCC
GGTAAGACACGACTTATCGCCACTGGCAGCAGCCACTGGTAACAGGATTAGCAGAGCGAGGTATGTAGGC
GGTGCTACAGAGTTCTTGAAGTGGTGGCCTAACTACGGCTACACTAGAAGGACAGTATTTGGTATCTGCG
CTCTGCTGAAGCCAGTTACCTTCGGAAAAAGAGTTGGTAGCTCTTGATCCGGCAAACAAACCACCGCTGG
TAGCGGTGGTTTTTTTGTTTGCAAGCAGCAGATTACGCGCAGAAAAAAAGGATCTCAAGAAGATCCTTTG
ATCTTTTCTACGGGGTCTGACGCTCAGTGGAACGAAAACTCACGTTAAGGGATTTTGGTCATGAGATTAT
CAAAAAGGATCTTCACCTAGATCCTTTTAAATCAATCTAAAGTATATATGAGTAAACTTGGTCTGACAGT
TACCAATGCTTAATCAGTGAGGCACCTATCTCAGCGATCTGTCTATTTCGTTCATCCATAGTTGCCTGAC
TCCCCGTCGTGTAGATAACTACGATACGGGAGGGCTTACCATCTGGCCCCAGTGCTGCAATGATACCGCG
AGACCCACGCTCACCGGCTCCAGATTTATCAGCAATAAACCAGCCAGCCGGAAGGGCCGAGCGCAGAAGT
GGTCCTGCAACTTTATCCGCCTCCATCCAGTCTATTAATTGTTGCCGGGAAGCTAGAGTAAGTAGTTCGC
CAGTTAATAGTTTGCGCAACGTTGTTGCCATTGNTGCAGGCATCGTGGTGTCACGCTCGTCGTTTGGTAT
GGCTTCATTCAGCTCCGGTTCCCAACGATCAAGGCGAGTTACATGATCCCCCATGTTGTGCAAAAAAGCG
GTTAGCTCCTTCGGTCCTCCGATCGTTGTCAGAAGTAAGTTGGCCGCAGTGTTATCACTCATGGTTATGG
CAGCACTGCATAATTCTCTTACTGTCATGCCATCCGTAAGATGCTTTTCTGTGACTGGTGAGTACTCAAC
CAAGTCATTCTGAGAATAGTGTATGCGGCGACCGAGTTGCTCTTGCCCGGCGTCAACACGGGATAATACC
GCGCCACATAGCAGAACTTTAAAAGTGCTCATCATTGGAAAACGTTCTTCGGGGCGAAAACTCTCAAGGA
TCTTACCGCTGTTGAGATCCAGTTCGATGTAACCCACTCGTGCACCCAACTGATCTTCAGCATCTTTTAC
TTTCACCAGCGTTTCTGGGTGAGCAAAAACAGGAAGGCAAAATGCCGCAAAAAAGGGAATAAGGGCGACA
CGGAAATGTTGAATACTCATACTCTTCCTTTTTCAATATTATTGAAGCATTTATCAGGGTTATTGTCTCA
TGAGCGGATACATATTTGAATGTATTTAGAAAAATAAACAAATAGGGGTTCCGCGCACATTTCCCCGAAA
AGTGCCACCTGACGTCTAAGAAACCATTATTATCATGACATTAACCTATAAAAATAGGCGTATCACGAGG
CCCTTTCGTCTTCAAGGATCCGAATTCCCGGGAGAGCTCGATATCGCATGCGGATTTAAATTAATTAA
Features (pLannotate 1.2.2; 40 found; start..end, strand, type, name):
      1..103     +  repeat_region  ITR: inverted terminal repeat of human adenovirus serotype 5 inverted
    191..341     +  misc_signal    Ad5 Ψ: packaging signal for adenovirus serotype 5
    512..536     +  protein_bind   attB1: mutant version of attB; recombination site for the Gateway® BP reaction BP Clonase™
    571..661     +  promoter       H1 promoter: human H1 RNA promoter
   1526..1551    +  misc_feature   MCS (fragment): pUC18/19 multiple cloning site
   1588..1612    -  protein_bind   attB2: mutant version of attB; recombination site for the Gateway® BP reaction BP Clonase™
   1726..2145    +  CDS            IX: CAP9_ADE05 - Experimental evidence at protein level: Swiss-Prot protein existence level 1. Structural component of the virion that acts as a cement protein on the capsid exterior and forms triskelion structures consisting of three molecules that stabilize three hexon trimers at the center of each icosahedral facet and fixes the peripentonal hexons. Dispensable for assembly. During virus entry, recruits the anterograde motor kinesin-1 to the capsid docked at the nuclear pore complex thereby subjecting the docked capsid to a pulling force. The resulting tension leads to capsid disruption, disper
   2232..3461    -  CDS            IVa2 (fragment): PKG1_ADEM1 - Protein inferred from homology: Swiss-Prot protein existence level 3. Component of the packaging machinery which encapsidates the viral DNA into preformed capsids and transcriptional activator of the viral major late promoter (MLP). Binds, along with packaging proteins 2 and 3, to the specific packaging sequence on the left end of viral genomic DNA and displays ATPase activity thereby providing the power stroke of the packaging machinery. The activity of packaging protein IVa2 is stimulated by protein 33K which acts as a terminase. May be the protein that pumps DNA into the capsid
   3317..6484    -  CDS            POL: DPOL_ADE05 - Experimental evidence at protein level: Swiss-Prot protein existence level 1. Eukaryotic-type DNA polymerase involved in viral genomic replication. DNA synthesis is protein primed, and acts in a strand displacement replication. Assembles in complex with viral pTP, DBP, host NFIA and host POU2F1/OCT1 on viral origin of replication. The polymerase covalently transfers dCMP onto pTP, thereby initiating complementary strand synthesis. From Human adenovirus C serotype 5 (HAdV-5) (Human adenovirus 5).
   6703..8706    -  CDS            PTP: TERM_ADE05 - Experimental evidence at protein level: Swiss-Prot protein existence level 1. Protein covalently bound to the viral DNA that acts as a primer for viral genomic replication by DNA strand displacement. Assembles on the viral origin of replication in an initiation complex with viral polymerase, DBP, host NFIA and host POU2F1/OCT1. During initiation, the polymerase covalently couples the first dCTP with Ser- 580 of pTP. The terminal protein stimulates the template activity over 20 fold compared to protein-free templates. Neo-synthesized viral genomes are linked to two preterminal prot
   8737..8893    +  ncRNA          VA: Accession: RF00102 - VA RNA
   8992..9149    +  ncRNA          VA: Accession: RF00102 - VA RNA
   9167..10411   +  CDS            L1: PKG3_ADE05 - Experimental evidence at protein level: Swiss-Prot protein existence level 1. Involved in viral genome packaging through its interaction with packaging proteins 1 and 2. After proteolytic cleavage by adenovirus protease, L1 52/55k protein is removed from the capsid during viral maturation. From Human adenovirus C serotype 5 (HAdV-5) (Human adenovirus 5).
  10435..12189   +  CDS            CAP3_ADE05: Experimental evidence at protein level: Swiss-Prot protein existence level 1. Structural component of the virion that acts as a cement protein on the capsid exterior and which mediates the interactions between the hexons, including the peripentonal hexons, and reaches all the way to the penton vertices. Two hexon linking proteins IIIa, one from each facet, stabilize the unique edge interface between a pair of facets. As the virus enters the host cell, hexon linking proteins IIIa are shed concomitant with virion acidification in the endosome. During virus assembly, seems to play a role in the s
  12273..13985   +  CDS            L2: CAPSP_ADE05 - Experimental evidence at protein level: Swiss-Prot protein existence level 1. Major capsid protein that self-associates to form penton base pentamers, each in the shape of a pentagon, situated at the 12 vertices of the pseudo T=25 capsid. Involved in virus secondary attachment to host cell after initial attachment by the fiber protein. Binds host integrin heterodimer ITGAV-ITGB5 (alphaV-beta5) thereby triggering clathrin-mediated endocytosis of virions. Mediates initial virus attachment to CXADR-negative cells. Binding to integrins ITGAV-ITGB5 also seems to induce macropinocytosi
  13995..14588   +  CDS            L2: NP_ADE02 - Experimental evidence at protein level: Swiss-Prot protein existence level 1. Plays a role in the inhibition of host immune response within the nucleus. Interacts with cellular nucleosomes and immobilizes the host immune danger signal HMGB1 on chromatin. In turn, prevents HMGB1 release out of the cell and thus decreases inflammation. Plays also a role in the wrapping and condensation of the viral DNA. May also promote viral genome import into the nucleus. From Human adenovirus C serotype 2 (HAdV-2) (Human adenovirus 2).
  14661..15764   +  CDS            L2: CORE5_ADE05 - Experimental evidence at protein level: Swiss-Prot protein existence level 1. Associates loosely with the viral DNA to form an outer shell around the nucleoprotein-DNA complex and links it with the capsid by binding the endosome lysis protein. Dissociates from the viral genome during entry. Might be involved in nuclear capsid assembly of the viral particles through its association with NPM1/nucleophosmin. From Human adenovirus C serotype 5 (HAdV-5) (Human adenovirus 5).
  15795..16034   +  CDS            COR10_ADE02: Experimental evidence at protein level: Swiss-Prot protein existence level 1. [Pre-core protein X]: Interacts with the viral DNA and aids in tightly condensing it within the capsid. Cleavage of pre-core protein X may serve to partially relax this structure within the mature virion prior to its entry into the nucleus. From Human adenovirus C serotype 2 (HAdV-2) (Human adenovirus 2).
  16120..16869   +  CDS            L3: CAP6_ADE05 - Experimental evidence at protein level: Swiss-Prot protein existence level 1. [Protease cofactor]: Cofactor that activates the viral protease. Binds to viral protease in a 1:1 ratio. From Human adenovirus C serotype 5 (HAdV-5) (Human adenovirus 5).
  16959..19814   +  CDS            L3 (sequence partly withheld): CAPSH_ADE05 - Experimental evidence at protein level: Swiss-Prot protein existence level 1. Major capsid protein that self-associates to form 240 hexon trimers, each in the shape of a hexagon, building most of the pseudo T=25 capsid. Assembled into trimeric units with the help of the chaperone shutoff protein. Transported by pre-protein VI to the nucleus where it associates with other structural proteins to form an empty capsid. Might be involved, through its interaction with host dyneins, in the intracellular microtubule-dependent transport of incoming viral capsid to the nucleus. From Human
  19850..20461   +  CDS            L3: PRO_ADE05 - Experimental evidence at transcript level: Swiss-Prot protein existence level 2. Cleaves viral precursor proteins (pTP, pIIIa, pVI, pVII, pVIII, and pX) inside newly assembled particles giving rise to mature virions. Protease complexed to its cofactor slides along the viral DNA to specifically locate and cleave the viral precursors. Mature virions have a weakened organization compared to the unmature virions, thereby facilitating subsequent uncoating. Without maturation, the particle lacks infectivity and is unable to uncoat. Late in adenovirus infection, in the cytoplasm, may part
  20563..22149   -  CDS            DBP: DNB2_ADE05 - Experimental evidence at protein level: Swiss-Prot protein existence level 1. Plays a role in the elongation phase of viral strand displacement replication by unwinding the template in an ATP- independent fashion, employing its capacity to form multimers. Also enhances the rate of initiation. Released from template upon second strand synthesis. Assembles in complex with viral pTP, viral pol, host NFIA and host POU2F1/OCT1 on viral origin of replication. Covers the whole ssDNA genome during synthesis. The complementary strand synthesis induces its relese from DNA template. May inhi
  22178..24598   +  CDS            L4: SHUT_ADE05 - Experimental evidence at protein level: Swiss-Prot protein existence level 1. Protein that inhibits host translation while promoting late viral translation by ribosome shunting. Blocks host cap-dependent translation by binding to eIF4G, displacing MKNK1 from cap initiation complexes and preventing EIF4E phosphorylation. Binds to the tripartite leader sequence of viral late mRNAs and recruits host eIF4G, PABPC1/poly-A binding protein and 40S ribosomes subunits on viral mRNAs, allowing ribosome shunting and efficient translation of late viral mRNAs even though conventional translati
  24811..25200   +  CDS            SF33K_ADE02 (fragment): Experimental evidence at protein level: Swiss-Prot protein existence level 1. Probably functions as the small terminase that is part of the molecular motor that translocates genomic DNA in empty capsid during DNA packaging. This motor is located at a unique vertex and comprises at least the IVa2 ATPase, the small terminase 33K and probably a portal. Forms a ring-like structure of about 17 nm in which genomic DNA is translocated into the capsid. Stimulates IVa2 ATPase activity in the presence of the viral genome. Once the DNA is packaged, the terminase detaches: the 33K protein is present in th
  25291..25971   +  CDS            L4: CAP8_ADE05 - Experimental evidence at protein level: Swiss-Prot protein existence level 1. [Hexon-linking protein-C]: Structural component of the virion that acts as a cement protein on the capsid interior and which glue the peripentonal hexons and group-of-nine hexons together. From Human adenovirus C serotype 5 (HAdV-5) (Human adenovirus 5).
  25975..26295   +  CDS            E312_ADE02: Experimental evidence at protein level: Swiss-Prot protein existence level 1. From Human adenovirus C serotype 2 (HAdV-2) (Human adenovirus 2).
  26710..27075   +  CDS            E3145_ADE02: Experimental evidence at protein level: Swiss-Prot protein existence level 1. May prevent Nf-kappaB activation by immune signals like Tumor necrosis factor, presumably by inhibiting NFKB1 dimer DNA-binding. May act directly at the TNF receptor to inhibit signaling. From Human adenovirus C serotype 2 (HAdV-2) (Human adenovirus 2).
  27106..27270   -  CDS            UXP_ADE05 (fragment): Experimental evidence at transcript level: Swiss-Prot protein existence level 2. Might play a role in viral replication since it is associated with viral replication centers. Seems to have an effect on DBP localization. From Human adenovirus C serotype 5 (HAdV-5) (Human adenovirus 5).
  27281..29023   +  CDS            SPIKE_ADE05: Experimental evidence at protein level: Swiss-Prot protein existence level 1. Forms spikes that protrude from each vertex of the icosahedral capsid. Interacts with host coxsackievirus and adenovirus receptor CXADR located at the cell tight junctions to provide virion initial attachment to target cell. The fiber protein binds to CXADR with a higher affinity than CXADR binds to itself, thereby blocking the cell-cell adhesion function of CXADR dimers and leading to local disruption of the tight junction. Fiber protein present on neo- synthesized particles may thus disrupt the junctional integrity
  29156..29233   -  CDS            E417_ADE03: Protein predicted: Swiss-Prot protein existence level 4. From Human adenovirus B serotype 3 (HAdV-3) (Human adenovirus 3).
  29435..30316   -  CDS            E434_ADE02: Experimental evidence at protein level: Swiss-Prot protein existence level 1. Plays a major role to prevent cellular inhibition of viral genome replication by nuclear bodies. Assembles an SCF-like E3 ubiquitin ligase complex based on the cellular proteins ELOB, ELOC, CUL5 and RBX1, in cooperation with viral E1B-55K. This viral RING-type ligase ubiquitinates cellular substrates prior to proteasomal degradation: p53/TP53, LIG4, MRE11-RAD50-NBS1 (MRN) complex, ITGA3, DAXX and BLM. From Human adenovirus C serotype 2 (HAdV-2) (Human adenovirus 2).
  30595..30942   -  CDS            E411_ADE05: Experimental evidence at protein level: Swiss-Prot protein existence level 1. From Human adenovirus C serotype 5 (HAdV-5) (Human adenovirus 5).
  30942..31184   -  CDS            E4RF2_ADE02 (fragment): Protein predicted: Swiss-Prot protein existence level 4. From Human adenovirus C serotype 2 (HAdV-2) (Human adenovirus 2).
  31171..31332   -  CDS            E4RF2_ADE02 (fragment): Protein predicted: Swiss-Prot protein existence level 4. From Human adenovirus C serotype 2 (HAdV-2) (Human adenovirus 2).
  31383..31766   -  CDS            E4RF1_ADE02: Experimental evidence at protein level: Swiss-Prot protein existence level 1. May modulate tight-junctions functions of infected cells through interactions with PDZ proteins. E4 ORF1 has ben show for Adenovirus 9 to interact with protein involved in tight junction regulation. May play a role in mTOR activation by activating PI3- kinase, thus overriding cellular checkpoint for translation. From Human adenovirus C serotype 2 (HAdV-2) (Human adenovirus 2).
  32076..32178   -  repeat_region  ITR: inverted terminal repeat of human adenovirus serotype 5 inverted
  32232..32353   +  CDS            TcR (fragment): tetracycline efflux protein; tet; confers resistance to tetracycline
  32402..32990   -  rep_origin     ori: high-copy-number ColE1/pMB1/pBR322/pUC origin of replication
  33142..34002   -  CDS            AmpR: β-lactamase; bla; confers resistance to ampicillin, carbenicillin, and related antibiotics
  34003..34107   -  promoter       AmpR promoter: bla
