[The description below was written by a language model from this plasmid's Addgene catalogue record and pLannotate feature annotations shown in this document.]
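Description:
pAV hH1-ARRET is an adenoviral expression plasmid of about 34.3 kb, built on the promoterless Invitrogen pAd/PL-DEST destination vector by Gateway recombination from a pENTR entry clone. It carries a human adenovirus serotype 5 genome flanked by the two inverted terminal repeats, with the Ad5 Ψ packaging signal next to the left ITR. The annotated viral content spans protein IX, IVa2, the DNA polymerase, preterminal protein and DNA-binding protein, the VA RNAs, the late structural genes (penton base, hexon, fiber, protease and core proteins), some E3 reading frames and the E4 region. No E1 genes are annotated. The expression cassette sits where they would normally lie, just after the packaging signal, which is consistent with a replication-deficient vector that would need an E1-complementing cell line, although the record does not say this. Outside the ITRs, a high-copy ColE1/pUC-type origin and a β-lactamase gene with its own promoter allow propagation in E. coli under ampicillin selection. A short, presumably nonfunctional tetracycline-resistance fragment is also present.

The payload lies between the attB1 and attB2 sites left by the Gateway reaction. A human H1 RNA promoter, a compact RNA polymerase III promoter suited to non-coding transcripts, drives the 967 bp human-derived insert "ARRET w/o polyA". According to the record, ARRET contains roughly 130 antisense telomere hexanucleotide repeats of the TTAGGG and TTGGGG variant sequences, and this version lacks a polyadenylation signal. The feature table does not annotate the repeat array itself, only the promoter and a fragment of a pUC multiple cloning site downstream. The construct serves to produce adenovirus for expressing this antisense telomeric repeat RNA in mammalian cells. The record does not detail the downstream experiments.
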