Addgene plasmid #111374: pAV hH1-ARRET
Purpose: ARRET expression contains approximately 130 anti-sense telomere hexanucleotide repeats of TTAGGG and TTGGGG variant sequences
Depositing lab: Klaus Holzmann. Depositing organization: Medical University of Vienna.
Backbone
  Vector backbone: pAd/PL-DEST
  Backbone manufacturer: Invitrogen
  Modifications to backbone: The inserted fragments of the pENTR plasmids were transferred by Gateway recombination cloning technique (Invitrogen) to adenoviral (pAd/CMV/V5-DEST and pAd/PL-DEST) expression vectors.
  Vector type: Adenoviral
Growth in bacteria
  Bacterial resistance: Ampicillin, 100 μg/mL
  Growth temperature: 37°C
  Growth strain: NEB Stable
  Copy number: Unknown
Gene/Insert
  Gene/Insert name: ARRET w/o polyA
  Species: H. sapiens (human)
  Insert size (bp): 967
  Promoter: hH1
  Cloning method: Gateway Cloning
  Sequencing primers: 5′ unknown
Terms and licenses: Academic/Nonprofit Terms; Industry Terms: Not Available to Industry
How to cite: pAV hH1-ARRET was a gift from Klaus Holzmann (Addgene plasmid # 111374 ; http://n2t.net/addgene:111374 ; RRID:Addgene_111374)
