>Addgene plasmid #111374 | pAV hH1-ARRET | addgene partial sequence | sequence record 220112 | Addgene Partial NGS Result
GGGTTAGGGTTAGGGTTAGGGTTAGGGTTAGGGTTAGGGTTAGGGTTAGGGTTAGGGTTAGGGTTAGGGT
TAGGGTTAGGGTTCGGAATTCATCGATGATATCAGATCGACAATTCCACTGGCCGCGAGTGGTCTCATAC
AGAACTTATAAGATTCCCAAATCCAAAGACATTTCACGTTTATGGTGATTTCCCAGAACACATAGCGACA
TGCAAATATGGATCCAGTCGATCGACTGAATTGGTTCCTTTAAAGCCTGCTTTTTTGTACAAACTTGTGA
TCGATGTCGCTAGCGGCCGCTCGAGAATTCTAGAGGTACCGGATCCAAGCTTCGACTGACTATAATAATA
AAACGCCAACTTTGACCCGGAACGCGGAAAACACCTGAGAAAAACACCTGGGCGAGTCTCCACGTAAACG
GTCAAAGTCCCCGCGGCCCTAGACAAATATTACGCGCTATGAGTAACACAAAATTATTCAGATTTCACTT
CCTCTTATTCAGTTTTCCCGCGAAAATGGCCAAATCTTACTCGGTTACGCCCAAATTTACTACAACATCC
GCCTAAAACCGCGCGAAAATTGTCACTTCCTGTGTACACCGGCGCACACCAAAAACGTCACTTTTGCCAC
ATCCGTCGCTTACATGTGTTCCGCCACACTTGCAACATCACACTTCCGCCACACTACTACGTCACCCGCC
CCGTTCCCACGCCCCGCGCCACGTCACAAACTCCACCCCCTCATTATCATATTGGCTTCAATCCAAAATA
AGGTATATTATTGATGATGTTAATTAATTTAAATCCGCATGCGATATCGAGCTCTCCCGGGAATTCGGAT
CCAATTCTTGAAGACGAAAGGGCCTCGTGATACGCCTATTTTTATAGGTTAATGTCATGATAATAATGGT
TTCTTAGACGTCAGGTGGCACTTTTCGGGGAAATGTGCGCGGAACCCCTATTTGTTTATTTTTCTAAATA
CATTCAAATATGTATCCGCTCATGAGACAATAACCCTGATAAATGCTTCAATAATATTGAAAAAGGAAGA
GTATGAGTATTCAACATTTCCGTGTCGCCCTTATTCCCTTTTTTGCGGCATTTTGCCTTCCTGTTTTTGC
TCACCCAGAAACGCTGGTGAAAGTAAAAGATGCTGAAGATCAGTTGGGTGCACGAGTGGGTTACATCGAA
CTGGATCTCAACAGCGGTAAGATCCTTGAGAGTTTTCGCCCCGAAGAACGTTTTCCAATGATGAGCACTT
TTAAAGTTCTGCTATGTGGCGCGGTATTATCCCGTGTTGACGCCGGGCAAGAGCAACTCGGTCGCCGCAT
ACACTATTCTCAGAATGACTTGGTTGAGTACTCACCAGTCACAGAAAAGCATCTTACGGATGGCATGACA
GTAAGAGAATTATGCAGTGCTGCCATAACCATGAGTGATAACACTGCGGCCAACTTACTTCTGACAACGA
TCGGAGGACCGAAGGAGCTAACCGCTTTTTTGCACAACATGGGGGATCATGTAACTCGCCTTGATCGTTG
GGAACCGGAGCTGAATGAAGCCATACCAAACGACGAGCGTGACACCACGATGCCTGTAGCAATGGCAACA
ACGTTGCGCAAACTATTAACTGGCGAACTACTTACTCTAGCTTCCCGGCAACAATTAATAGACTGGATGG
AGGCGGATAAAGTTGCAGGACCACTTCTGCGCTCGGCCCTTCCGGCTGGCTGGTTTATTGCTGATAAATC
TGGAGCCGGTGAGCGTGGGTCTCGCGGTATCATTGCAGCACTGGGGCCAGATGGTAAGCCCTCCCGTATC
GTAGTTATCTACACGACGGGGAGTCAGGCAACTATGGATGAACGAAATAGACAGATCGCTGAGATAGGTG
CCTCACTGATTAAGCATTGGTAACTGTCAGACCAAGTTTACTCATATATACTTTAGATTGATTTAAAAGG
ATCTAGGTGAAGATCCTTTTTGATAATCTCATGACCAAAATCCCTTAACGTGAGTTTTCGTTCCACTGAG
CGTCAGACCCCGTAGAAAAGATCAAAGGATCTTCTTGAGATCCTTTTTTTCTGCGCGTAATCTGCTGCTT
GCAAACAAAAAAACCACCGCTACCAGCGGTGGTTTGTTTGCCGGATCAAGAGCTACCAACTCTTTTTCCG
AAGGTAACTGGCTTCAGCAGAGCGCAGATACCAAATACTGTCCTTCTAGTGTAGCCGTAGTTAGGCCACC
ACTTCAAGAACTCTGTAGCACCGCCTACATACCTCGCTCTGCTAATCCTGTTACCAGTGGCTGCTGCCAG
TGGCGATAAGTCGTGTCTTACCGGGTTGGACTCAAGACGATAGTTACCGGATAAGGCGCAGCGGTCGGGC
TGAACGGGGGGTTCGTGCACACAGCCCAGCTTGGAGCGAACGACCTACACCGAACTGAGATACCTACAGC
GTGAGCTATGAGAAAGCGCCACGCTTCCCGAAGGGAGAAAGGCGGACAGGTATCCGGTAAGCGGCAGGGT
CGGAACAGGAGAGCGCACGAGGGAGCTTCCAGGGGGAAACGCCTGGTATCTTTATAGTCCTGTCGGGTTT
CGCCACCTCTGACTTGAGCGTCGATTTTTGTGATGCTCGTCAGGGGGGCGGAGCCTATGGAAAAACGCCA
GCAACGCGGCCTTTTTACGGTTCCTGGCCTTTTGCTGGCCTTGAAGCTGTCCCTGATGGTCGTCATCTAC
CTGCCTGGACAGCATGGCCTGCAACGCGGGCATCCCGATGCCGCCGGAAGCGAGAAGAATCATAATGGGG
AAGGCCATCCAGCCTCGCGTCGCAGATCCGAATTCCCGGGAGAGCTCGATATCGCATGCGGATTTAAATT
AATTAACATCATCAATAATATACCTTATTTTGGATTGAAGCCAATATGATAATGAGGGGGTGGAGTTTGT
GACGTGGCGCGGGGCGTGGGAACGGGGCGGGTGACGTAGGTTTTAGGGCGGAGTAACTTGTATGTGTTGG
GAATTGTAGTTTTCTTAAAATGGGAAGTGACGTAACGTGGGAAAACGGAAGTGACGATTTGAGGAAGTTG
TGGGTTTTTTGGCTTTCGTTTCTGGGCGTAGGTTCGCGTGCGGTTTTCTGGGTGTTTTTTGTGGACTTTA
ACCGTTACGTCATTTTTTAGTCCTATATATACTCGCTCTGCACTTGGCCCTTTTTTACACTGTGACTGAT
TGAGCTGGTGCCGTGTCGAGTGGTGTTTTTTTAATAGGTTTTCTTTTTTACTGGTAAGGCTGACTGTTAT
GGCTGCCGCTGTGGAAGCGCTGTATGTTGTTCTGGAGCGGGAGGGTGCTATTTTGCCTAGGCAGGAGGGT
TTTTCAGGTGTTTATGTGTTTTTCTCTCCTATTAATTTTGTTATACCTCCTATGGGGGCTGTAATGTTGT
CTCTACGCCTGCGGGTATGTATTCCCCCGGGCTATTTCGGTCGCTTTTTAGCACTGACCGATGTGAATCA
ACCTGATGTGTTTACCGAGTCTTACATTATGACTCCGGACATGACCGAGGAGCTGTCGGTGGTGCTTTTT
AATCACGGTGACCAGTTTTTTTACGGTCACGCCGGCATGGCCGTAGTCCGTCTTATGCTTATAAGGGTTG
TTTTTCCTGTTGTAAGACAGGCTTCTAATGTTTAAATGTTTTTTTGTTATTTTATTTTGTGTTTATGCAG
AAACCCGCAGACATGTTTGAGAGAAAAATGGTGTCTTTTTCTGTGGTGGTTCCGGAGCTTACCTGCCTTT
ATCTGCATGAGCATGACTACGATGTGCTTTCTTTTTTGCGCGAGGCTTTGCCTGATTTTTTGAGCAGCAC
CTTGCATTTTATATCGCCGCCCATGCAACAAGCTTACATCGGGGCTACGCTGGTTAGCATAGCTCCGAGT
ATGCGTGTCATAATCAGTGTGGGTTCTTTTGTCATGGTTCCTGGCGGGGAAGTGGCCGCGCTGGTCCGTG
CAGACCTGCACGATTATGTTCAGCTGGCCCTGCGAAGGGACCTACGGGATCGCGGTATTTTTGTTAATGT
TCCGCTTTTGAATCTTATACAGGTCTGTGAGGAACCTGAATTTTTGCAATCATGATTCGCTGCTTGAGGC
TGAAGGTGGAGGGCGCTCTGGAGCAGATTTTTACAATGGCCGGACTTAATATTCGGGATTTGCTTAGAGA
TATATTGAGAAGGTGGCGAGATGAGAATTATTTGGGCATGGTTGAAGGTGCTGGAATGTTTATAGAGGAG
ATTCACCCTGAAGGGTTTAGCCTTTACGTCCACTTGGACGTGAGGGCCGTTTGCCTTTTGGAAGCCATTG
TGCAACATCTTACAAATGCCATTATCTGTTCTTTGGCTGTAGAGTTTGACCACGCCACCGGAGGGGAGCG
CGTTCACTTAATAGATCTTCATTTTGAGGTTTTGGATAATCTTTTGGAATAAAAAAAAAAACATGGTTCT
TCCAGCTCTTCCCGCTCCTCCCGTGTGTGACTCGCAGAACGAATGTGTAGGTTGGCTGGGTGTGGCTTAT
TCTGCGGTGGTGGATGTTATCAGGGCAGCGGCGCATGAAGGAGTTTACATAGAACCCGAAGCCAGGGGGC
GCCTGGATGCTTTGAGAGAGTGGATATACTACAACTACTACACAGAGCGATCTAAGCGGCGAGACCGGAG
ACGCAGATCTGTTTGTCACGCCCGCACCTGGTTTTGCTTCAGGAAATATGACTACGTCCGGCGTTCCATT
TGGCATGACACTACGACCAACACGATCTCGGTTGTCTCGGCGCACTCCGTACAGTAGGGATCGTCTACCT
CCTTTTGAGACAGAAACCCGCGCTACCATACTGGAGGATCATCCGCTGCTGCCCGAATGTAACACTTTGA
CAATGCACAACGTGAGTTACGTGCGAGGTCTTCCCTGCAGTGTGGGATTTACGCTGATTCAGGAATGGGT
TGTTCCCTGGGATATGGTTCTAACGCGGGAGGAGCTTGTAATCCTGAGGAAGTGTATGCACGTGTGCCTG
TGTTGTGCCAACATTGATATCATGACGAGCATGATGATCCATGGTTACGAGTCCTGGGCTCTCCACTGTC
ATTGTTCCAGTCCCGGTTCCCTGCAGTGTATAGCCGGCGGGCAGGTTTTGGCCAGCTGGTTTAGGATGGT
GGTGGATGGCGCCATGTTTAATCAGAGGTTTATATGGTACCGGGAGGTGGTGAATTACAACATGCCAAAA
GAGGTAATGTTTATGTCCAGCGTGTTTATGAGGGGTCGCCACTTAATCTACCTGCGCTTGTGGTATGATG
GCCACGTGGGTTCTGTGGTCCCCGCCATGAGCTTTGGATACAGCGCCTTGCACTGTGGGATTTTGAACAA
TATTGTGGTGCTGTGCTGCAGTTACTGTGCTGATTTAAGTGAGATCAGGGTGCGCTGCTGTGCCCGGAGG
ACAAGGCGCCTTATGCTGCGGGCGGTGCGAATCATCGCTGAGGAGACCACTGCCATGTTGTATTCCTGCA
GGACGGAGCGGCGGCGGCAGCAGTTTATTCGCGCGCTGCTGCAGCACCACCGCCCTATCCTGATGCACGA
TTATGACTCTACCCCCATGTAGGCGTGGACTTCTCCTTCGCCGCCCGTTAAGCAACCGCAAGTTGGACAG
CAGCCTGTGGCTCAGCAGCTGGACAGCGACATGAACTTAAGTGAGCTGCCCGGGGAGTTTATTAATATCA
CTGATGAGCGTTTGGCTCGACAGGAAACCGTGTGGAATATAACACCTAAGAATATGTCTGTTACCCATGA
TATGATGCTTTTTAAGGCCAGCCGGGGAGAAAGGACTGTGTACTCTGTGTGTTGGGAGGGAGGTGGCAGG
TTGAATACTAGGGTTCTGTGAGTTTGATTAAGGTACGGTGATCTGTATAAGCTATGTGGTGGTGGGGCTA
TACTACTGAATGAAAAATGATTCGAAATTTTCTGCAATTGAAAAATAAACACGTTGAAACATAACACAAA
CGATTCTTTATTCTTGGGCAATGTATGAAAAAGTGTAAGAGGATGTGGCAAATATTTCATTAATGTAGTT
GTGGCCAGACCAGTCCCATGAAAATGACATAGAGTATGCACTTGGAGTTGTGTCTCCTGTTTCCTGTGTA
CCGTTTAGTGTAATGGTTAGTGTTACAGGTTTAGTTTTGTCTCCGTTTAAGTAAACTTGACTGACAATGT
TACTTTTGGCAGTTTTACCGTGAGATTTTGGATAAGCTGATAGGTTAGGCATAAATCCAACAGCGTTTGT
ATAGGCTGTGCCTTCAGTAAGATCTCCATTTCTAAAGTTCCAATATTCTGGGTCCAGGAAGGAATTGTTT
AGTAGCACTCCATTTTCGTCAAATCTTATAATAAGATGAGCACTTTGAACTGTTCCAGATATTGGAGCCA
AACTGCCTTTAACAGCCAAAACTGAAACTGTAGCAAGTATTTGACTGCCACATTTTGTTAAGACCAAAGT
GAGTTTAGCATCTTTCTCTGCATTTAGTCTACAGTTAGGAGATGGAGCTGGTGTGGTCCACAAAGTTAGC
TTATCATTATTTTTGTTTCCTACTGTAATGGCACCTGTGCTGTCAAAACTAAGGCCAGTTCCTAGTTTAG
GAACCATAGCCTTGTTTGAATCAAATTCTAGGCCATGGCCAATTTTTGTTTTGAGGGGATTTGTGTTTGG
TGCATTAGGTGAACCAAATTCAAGCCCATCTCCTGCATTAATGGCTATGGCTGTAGCGTCAAACATCAAC
CCCTTGGCAGTGCTTAGGTTAACCTCAAGCTTTTTGGAATTGTTTGAAGCTGTAAACAAGTAAAGGCCTT
TGTTGTAGTTAATATCCAAGTTGTGGGCTGAGTTTATAAAAAGAGGGCCCTGTCCTAGTCTTAGATTTAG
TTGGTTTTGAGCATCAAACGGATAACTAACATCAAGTATAAGGCGTCTGTTTTGAGAATCAATCCTTAGT
CCTCCTGCTACATTAAGTTGCATATTGCCTTGTGAATCAAAACCCAAGGCTCCAGTAACTTTAGTTTGCA
AGGAAGTATTATTAATAGTCACACCTGGACCAGTTGCTACGGTCAAAGTGTTTAGGTCGTCTGTTACATG
CAAAGGAGCCCCGTACTTTAGTCCTAGTTTTCCATTTTGTGTATAAATGGGCTCTTTCAAGTCAATGCCC
AAGCTACCAGTGGCAGTAGTTAGAGGGGGTGAGGCAGTGATAGTAAGGGTACTGCTATCGGTGGTGGTGA
GGGGGCCTGATGTTTGCAGGGCTAGCTTTCCTTCTGACACTGTGAGGGGTCCTTGGGTGGCAATGCTAAG
TTTGGAGTCGTGCACGGTTAGCGGGGCCTGTGATTGCATGGTGAGTGTGTTGCCCGCGACCATTAGAGGT
GCGGCGGCAGCCACAGTTAGGGCTTCTGAGGTAACTGTGAGGGGTGCAGATATTTCCAGGTTTATGTTTG
ACTTGGTTTTTTTGAGAGGTGGGCTCACAGTGGTTACATTTTGGGAGGTAAGGTTGCCGGCCTCGTCCAG
AGAGAGGCCGTTGCCCATTTTGAGCGCAAGCATGCCATTGGAGGTAACTAGAGGTTCGGATAGGCGCAAA
GAGAGTACCCCAGGGGGACTCTCTTGAAACCCATTGGGGGATACAAAGGGAGGAGTAAGAAAAGGCACAG
TTGGAGGACCGGTTTCCGTGTCATATGGATACACGGGGTTGAAGGTATCTTCAGACGGTCTTGCGCGCTT
CATCTGCAACAACATGAAGATAGTGGGTGCGGATGGACAGGAACAGGAGGAAACTGACATTCCATTTAGA
TTGTGGAGAAAGTTTGCAGCCAGGAGGAAGCTGCAATACCAGAGCTGGGAGGAGGGCAAGGAGGTGCTGC
TGAATAAACTGGACAGAAATTTGCTAACTGATTTTAAGTAAGTGATGCTTTATTATTTTTTTTTATTAGT
TAAAGGGAATAAGATCTTTGAGACCGCACAGGGTCTTAATAAGGGTGCAGAGATCCTCAGGTCCTTGACA
AGGTGAGTGAATGCAGCCTTCGGTTTCTACCGAGTGCTGAGTTATGGTAATGGGCTTTTCTCCCACCATG
ACCACCAATTTCTGACGCTTGGTTGGCAACTTGTAGCTAAGGCGGTGTCCGGTGGTATTACTGTCGTAGG
TGACTTTGGCCTGCTTTACCAGACAAAAGATACCCCTTTTGCACTGGTGCAAGTTAACCATGTCTTGGAG
CTCTTGATTCATGCGCTGTTGCTCGGCCGCTGCCCTGCGTCTTTCTAGCAGGCGCTGCTCTGTAATAATT
CCGTCCATTTCTAGAGAAACCTGAATTAGAATAGCCCGTAGAGTTGCTTGAATTGTTCATAAACCCCACA
GTAGCTGCGCCTTTGGCCTAATACCCTAAGGGTTTTCTAAGCTCACCTCCTGTTCTGGTAAACAGAGTTA
TTGAGGTCTGTCCGGAAAAAGTCTGGTTTACGGTCAGGCGGTAGGTGTGGTGCAGCGGCCGGTGACGCAC
TCGTACGTTCCCGGCAGGTAAGGAGGGTGGTGTTTTTTCTGATGGAGTAGCTGAGCTCGGAGAGGTTCTC
TCGTAGACTCACTCCGTCTGGGTTGAAACTGTTGTAAATCACAGAGGGAGAGATGTTAAAAGTACCAGGT
AAGGTTCGCCTTGGTTTGCTTGGGCGGGTGAAGACGGTGGCGTTTACAGGATGGCGATAGGAGCCCCAGT
ATATTTTAATTTCTGTATTTATTATACTCAGCACAGAGATGGCAACAAAGATCTTGATGTAATCCAGGGT
TAGGACAGTTGCAAATCACAGTGAGAACACAGGGTCCCCTGTCCCGCTCAACTAGCAGGGGGCGCTGGGT
AAACTCCCGAATCAGGCTACGGGCAAGCTCTCCCTGGGCGGTAAGCCGGACGCCGTGCGCCGGGCCCTCG
ATATGATCCTCGGGCAATTCAAAGTAGCAAAACTCACCGGAGTCGCGGGCAAAGCACTTGTGGCGGCGAC
AGTGGACCAGGTGTTTCAGGCGCAGTTGCTCTGCCTCTCCACTTAACATTCAGTCGTAGCCGTCCGCCGA
GTCCTTTACCGCGTCAAAGTTAGGAATAAATTGATCCGGATAGTGGCCGGGAGGTCCCGAGAAGGGGTTA
AAGTAGACCGATGGCACAAACTCCTCAATAAATTGCAGAGTTCCAATGCCTCCAGAGCGCGGCTCAGAGG
ACGAGGTCTGCAGAGTTAGGATTGCCTGACGAGGCGTGAATGAAGAGCGGCCGGCGCCGCCGATCTGAAA
TGTCCCGTCCGGACGGAGACCAAGCGAGGAGCTCACCGACTCGTCGTTGAGCTGAATACCTCGCCCTCTG
ATTGTCAGGTGAGTTATACCCTGCCCGGGCGACCGCACCCTGTGACGAAAGCCGCCCGCAAGCTGCGCCC
CTGAGTTAGTCATCTGAACTTCGGCCTGGGCGTCTCTGGGAAGTACCACAGTGGTGGGAGCGGGACTTTC
CTGGTACACCAGGGCAGCGGGCCAACTACGGGGATTAAGGTTATTACGAGGTGTGGTGGTAATAGCCGCC
TGTTCCAGGAGAATTCGGTTTCGGTGGGCGCGTATTCCGTTGACCCGGGATATCATGTGGGGTCCCGCGC
TCATGTAGTTTATTCGGGTTGAGTAGTCTTGGGCAGCTCCAGCCGCAAGTCCCATTTGTGGCTGGTAACT
CCACATGTAGGGCGTGGGAATTTCCTTGCTCATAATGGCGCTGACAACAGGTGCTGGCGCCGGGTGTGGC
CGCTGGAGATGACGTAGTTTTCGCGCTTAAATTTGAGAAAGGGCGCGAAACTAGTCCTTAAGAGTCAGCG
CGCAGTATTTACTGAAGAGAGCCTCCGCGTCTTCCAGCGTGCGCCGAAGCTGATCTTCGCTTTTGTGATA
CAGGCAGCTGCGGGTGAGGGATCGCAGAGACCTGTTTTTTATTTTCAGCTCTTGTTCTTGGCCCCTGCTC
TGTTGAAATATAGCATACAGAGTGGGAAAAATCCTGTTTCTAAGCTCGCGGGTCGATACGGGTTCGTTGG
GCGCCAGACGCAGCGCTCCTCCTCCTGCTGCTGCCGCCGCTGTGGATTTCTTGGGCTTTGTCAGAGTCTT
GCTATCCGGTCGCCTTTGCTTCTGTGTGGCCGCTGCTGTTGCTGCCGCTGCCGCCGGTGCAGTATGGGCT
GTAGAGATGACGGTAGTAATGCAGGATGTTACGGGGGAAGGCCACGCCGTGATGGTAGAGAAGAAAGCGG
CGGGCGAAGGAGATGTTGCCCCCACAGTCTTGCAAGCAAGCAACTATGGCGTTCTTGTGCCCGCGCCATG
AGCGGTAGCCTTGGCGCTGTTGTTGCTCTTGGGCTAACGGCGGCGGCTGCTTGGACTTACCGGCCCTGGT
TCCAGTGGTGTCCCATCTACGGTTGGGTCGGCGAACGGGCAGTGCCGGCGGCGCCTGAGGAGCGGAGGTT
GTAGCCATGCTGGAACCGGTTGCCGATTTCTGGGGCGCCGGCGAGGGGAATGCGACCGAGGGTGACGGTG
TTTCGTCTGACACCTCTTCGACCTCGGAAGCTTCCTCGTCTAGGCTCTCCCAGTCTTCCATCATGTCCTC
CTCCTCCTCGTCCAAAACCTCCTCTGCCTGACTGTCCCAGTATTCCTCCTCGTCCGTGGGTGGCGGCGGC
AGCTGCAGCTTCTTTTTGGGTGCCATCCTGGGAAGCAAGGGCCCGCGGCTGCTGCTGATAGGGCTGCGGC
GGCGGGGGGATTGGGTTGAGCTCCTCGCCGGACTGGGGGTCCAAGTAAACCCCCCGTCCCTTTCGTAGCA
GAAACTCTTGGCGGGCTTTGTTGATGGCTTGCAATTGGCCAAGAATGTGGCCCTGGGTAATGACGCAGGC
GGTAAGCTCCGCATTAGGCGGGCGGGATTGGTCTTCGTAGAACCTAATCTCGTGGGCGTGGTAGTCCTCA
GGTACAAATTTGCGAAGGTAAGCCGACGTCCACAGCCCCGGAGTGAGTTTCAACCCCGGAGCCGCGGACT
TTTCGTCAGGCGAGGGACCCTGCAGCTCAAAGGTACCGATAATTTGACTTTCGTTAAGCAGCTGCGAATT
GCAAACCAGGGAGCGGTGCGGGGTGCATAGGTTGCAGCGACAGTGACACTCCAGTAGACCGTCACCGCTC
ACGTCTTCCATTATGTCAGAGTGGTAGGCAAGGTAGTTGGCTAGCTGCAGAAGGTAGCAGTGGCCCCAAA
GCGGCGGAGGGCATTCGCGGTACTTAATGGGCACAAAGTCGCTAGGAAGTGCACAGCAGGTGGCGGGCAA
GATTCCTGAGCGCTCTAGGATAAAGTTCCTAAAGTTCTGCAACATGCTTTGACTGGTGAAGTCTGGCAGA
CCCTGTTGCAGGGTTTTAAGCAGGCGTTCGGGGAAAATGATGTCCGCCAGGTGCGCGGCCACGGAGCGCT
CGTTGAAGGCCGTCCATAGGTCCTTCAAGTTTTGCTTTAGCAGTTTCTGCAGCTCCTTGAGGTTGCACTC
CTCCAAGCACTGCTGCCAAACGCCCATGGCCGTCTGCCAGGTGTAGCATAGAAATAAGTAAACGCAGTCG
CGGACGTAGTCGCGGCGCGCCTCGCCCTTGAGCGTGGAATGAAGCACGTTTTGCCCAAGGCGGTTTTCGT
GCAAAATTCCAAGGTAGGAGACCAGGTTGCAGAGCTCCACGTTGGAGATCTTGCAGGCCTGGCGTACGTA
GCCCTGTCGAAAGGTGTAGTGCAATGTTTCCTCTAGCTTGCGCTGCATCTCCGGGTCAGCAAAGAACCGC
TGCATGCACTCAAGCTCCACGGTAACGAGCACTGCGGCCATCATTAGTTTGCGTCGCTCCTCCAAGTCGG
CAGGCTCGCGCGTTTGAAGCCAGCGCGCTAGCTGCTCGTCGCCAACTGCGGGTAGGCCCTCCTCTGTTTG
TTCTTGCAAATTTGCATCCCTCTCCAGGGGCTGCGCACGGCGCACGATCAGCTCACTCATGACTGTGCTC
ATGACCTTGGGGGGTAGGTTAAGTGCCGGGTAGGCAAAGTGGGTGACCTCGATGCTGCGTTTTAGTACGG
CTAGGCGCGCGTTGTCACCCTCGAGTTCCACCAACACTCCAGAGTGACTTTCATTTTCGCTGTTTTCCTG
TTGCAGAGCGTTTGCCGCGCGCTTCTCGTCGCGTCCAAGACCCTCAAAGATTTTTGGCACTTCGTTGAGC
GAGGCGATATCAGGTATGACAGCGCCCTGCCGCAAGGCCAGCTGCTTGTCCGCTCGGCTGCGGTTGGCAC
GGCAGGATAGGGGTATCTTGCAGTTTTGGAAAAAGATGTGATAGGTGGCAAGCACCTCTGGCACGGCAAA
TACGGGGTAGAAGTTGAGGCGCGGGTTGGGCTCGCATGTGCCGTTTTCTTGGCGTTTGGGGGGTACGCGC
GGTGAGAATAGGTGGCGTTCGTAGGCAAGGCTGACATCCGCTATGGCGAGGGGCACATCGCTGCGCTCTT
GCAACGCGTCGCAGATAATGGCGCACTGGCGCTGCAGATGCTTCAACAGCACGTCGTCTCCCACATCTAG
GTAGTCGCCATGCCTTTCGTCCCCCCGCCCGACTTGTTCCTCGTTTGCCTCTGCGTTGTCCTGGTCTTGC
TTTTTATCCTCTGTTGGTACTGAGCGGTCCTCGTCGTCTTCGCTTACAAAACCTGGGTCCTGCTCGATAA
TCACTTCCTCCTCCTCAAGCGGGGGTGCCTCGACGGGGAAGGTGGTAGGCGCGTTGGCGGCATCGGTGGA
GGCGGTGGTGGCGAACTCAGAGGGGGCGGTTAGGCTGTCCTTCTTCTCGACTGACTCCATGATCTTTTTC
TGCCTATAGGAGAAGGAAATGGCCAGTCGGGAAGAGGAGCAGCGCGAAACCACCCCCGAGCGCGGACGCG
GTGCGGCGCGACGTCCCCCAACCATGGAGGACGTGTCGTCCCCGTCCCCGTCGCCGCCGCCTCCCCGGGC
GCCCCCAAAAAAGCGGATGAGGCGGCGTATCGAGTCCGAGGACGAGGAAGACTCATCACAAGACGCGCTG
GTGCCGCGCACACCCAGCCCGCGGCCATCGACCTCGGCGGCGGATTTGGCCATTGCGCCCAAGAAGAAAA
AGAAGCGCCCTTCTCCCAAGCCCGAGCGCCCGCCATCACCAGAGGTAATCGTGGACAGCGAGGAAGAAAG
AGAAGATGTGGCGCTACAAATGGTGGGTTTCAGCAACCCACCGGTGCTAATCAAGCATGGCAAAGGAGGT
AAGCGCACAGTGCGGCGGCTGAATGAAGACGACCCAGTGGCGCGTGGTATGCGGACGCAAGAGGAAGAGG
AAGAGCCCAGCGAAGCGGAAAGTGAAATTACGGTGATGAACCCGCTGAGTGTGCCGATCGTGTCTGCGTG
GGAGAAGGGCATGGAGGCTGCGCGCGCGCTGATGGACAAGTACCACGTGGATAACGATCTAAAGGCGAAC
TTCAAACTACTGCCTGACCAAGTGGAAGCTCTGGCGGCCGTATGCAAGACCTGGCTGAACGAGGAGCACC
GCGGGTTGCAGCTGACCTTCACCAGCAACAAGACCTTTGTGACGATGATGGGGCGATTCCTGCAGGCGTA
CCTGCAGTCGTTTGCAGAGGTGACCTACAAGCATCACGAGCCCACGGGCTGCGCGTTGTGGCTGCACCGC
TGCGCTGAGATCGAAGGCGAGCTTAAGTGTCTACACGGAAGCATTATGATAAATAAGGAGCACGTGATTG
AAATGGATGTGACGAGCGAAAACGGGCAGCGCGCGCTGAAGGAGCAGTCTAGCAAGGCCAAGATCGTGAA
GAACCGGTGGGGCCGAAATGTGGTGCAGATCTCCAACACCGACGCAAGGTGCTGCGTGCACGACGCGGCC
TGTCCGGCCAATCAGTTTTCCGGCAAGTCTTGCGGCATGTTCTTCTCTGAAGGCGCAAAGGCTCAGGTGG
CTTTTAAGCAGATCAAGGCTTTTATGCAGGCGCTGTATCCTAACGCCCAGACCGGGCACGGTCACCTTTT
GATGCCACTACGGTGCGAGTGCAACTCAAAGCCTGGGCACGCGCCCTTTTTGGGAAGGCAGCTACCAAAG
TTGACTCCGTTCGCCCTGAGCAACGCGGAGGACCTGGACGCGGATCTGATCTCCGACAAGAGCGTGCTGG
CCAGCGTGCACCACCCGGCGCTGATAGTGTTCCAGTGCTGCAACCCTGTGTATCGCAACTCGCGCGCGCA
GGGCGGAGGCCCCAACTGCGACTTCAAGATATCGGCGCCCGACCTGCTAAACGCGTTGGTGATGGTGCGC
AGCCTGTGGAGTGAAAACTTCACCGAGCTGCCGCGGATGGTTGTGCCTGAGTTTAAGTGGAGCACTAAAC
ACCAGTATCGCAACGTGTCCCTGCCAGTGGCGCATAGCGATGCGCGGCAGAACCCCTTTGATTTTTAAAC
GGCGCAGACGGCAAGGGTGGGGGTAAATAATCACCCGAGAGTGTACAAATAAAAGCATTTGCCTTTATTG
AAAGTGTCTCTAGTACATTATTTTTACATGTTTTTCAAGTGACAAAAAGAAGTGGCGCTCCTAATCTGCG
CACTGTGGCTGCGGAAGTAGGGCGAGTGGCGCTCCAGGAAGCTGTAGAGCTGTTCCTGGTTGCGACGCAG
GGTGGGCTGTACCTGGGGACTGTTGAGCATGGAGTTGGGTACCCCGGTAATAAGGTTCATGGTGGGGTTG
TGATCCATGGGAGTTTGGGGCCAGTTGGCAAAGGCGTGGAGAAACATGCAGCAGAATAGTCCACAGGCGG
CCGAGTTGGGCCCCTGTACGCTTTGGGTGGACTTTTCCAGCGTTATACAGCGGTCGGGGGAAGAAGCAAT
GGCGCTACGGCGCAGGAGTGACTCGTACTCAAACTGGTAAACCTGCTTGAGTCGCTGGTCAGAAAAGCCA
AAGGGCTCAAAGAGGTAGCATGTTTTTGAGTGCGGGTTCCAGGCAAAGGCCATCCAGTGTACGCCCCCAG
TCTCGCGACCGGCCGTATTGACTATGGCGCAGGCGAGCTTGTGTGGAGAAACAAAGCCTGGAAAGCGCTT
GTCATAGGTGCCCAAAAAATATGGCCCACAACCAAGATCTTTGACAATGGCTTTCAGTTCCTGCTCACTG
GAGCCCATGGCGGCAGCTGTTGTTGATGTTGCTTGCTTCTTTATGTTGTGGCGTTGCCGGCCGAGAAGGG
CGTGCGCAGGTACACGGTTTCGATGACGCCGCGGTGCGGCTGGTGCACACGGACCACGTCAAAGACTTCA
AACAAAACATAAAGAAGGGTGGGCTCGTCCATGGGATCCACCTCAAAAGTCATGTCTAGCGCGTGGGCGG
AGTTGGCGTAGAGAAGGTTTTGGCCCAGGTCTGTGAGTGCGCCCATGGACATAAAGTTACTGGAGAATGG
GATGCGCCAAAGGGTGCGATCGCAAAGAAACTTTTTCTGGGTAATGCTGTCAACTGCGGTCTTGCCTATA
AGCGGATAGGGGAAGTTAGCAGGGTAGGCCTGTCCTTCGCGCATGGTGGGGGCAAGGTAGCCAACAAATC
CAGAGTTGTTGTGTTGGTGTAGGATGCCCACCTGTTGGTAGTCCTTGTATTTAGTATCATCCACCACCTG
ACGGCTCATGGGCTG
[453 nt withheld, positions 15696-16148]
GAGATAGTCGTTAAAGGACTGGTCGTTGGTGTCGTTTCTAAGCATGGCCTCAAGCGTGGAGGCGGTGTTG
TGGGCCATGGGGAAGAAGGTGGCGTAAAGGCAAATGCTATCAAACTTAATGCTGGCTCCGTCAACCCTTA
GGTCATTTCCTAGGGAGCTCTGCAGAACCATGTTAACATCCTTCCTGAAGTTCCACTCGTAGGTGTATGA
GCCCGGCAGGAGAAGGAGGTTTTTAATGGCAAAGAACTTCTGAGGCACCTGGATGTGGAAGGGCACATAG
CGACCATTGCCCAGCAACATTGAGCGGTAGCGCAGGCCAGCATTGCGGTGGTGGTTAAATGGGTTGACGT
TGTCCATATAGTCAAGGGACCAGCGTGCTCCAAGGTTAATGTAGCAGTCCACTAGCCCGGGAGCCACCAC
TCGCTTGTTCATGTAGTCGTAGGTGTTTGGGTTATCAGAAATTTTTACGTTGGAAGGACTGTACTTTAGC
TTGTCGGGCAAATACAGCGCTATGTTGGAGTACAGGAAATTTCTCCACAGGTTGGCATTTAGATTGATTT
CCATGGCAAAATTATTTCCAACTCTTATTTCATTTTTATCTGAAAATTCTGTAGCATCTTTTTCCCATCC
ATTTTCCTGACCTGTTTTAGGTTTTACCTTGGTAAGAGTCTCTGTATTAATCACACCTCCCAGTGGAAAG
CAGTAATTTGGAAGTTCATCTTCAGTTCCATGATTTTCAATAATTCTAACATCTGGATCATAGCTGTCAA
CAGCCTGATTCCACATAGAAAAGTACCTGGTTCTATCACCAATGGAATCAAGCAAAAGCTGGTATGAAAG
CTCTGTGTTTCTGTCTTGCAAATCTACAACAGCATTCAACTGCGATGCTTGGCCCGCCAGAACACCCATA
TTACCCGTGCTGTTGTAATACATTAGACCAATAAAATTGTCCCTAAAAGCAATGTAATTAGGCCTGTTGG
GCATAGATTGTTGGCCCATTAGTTCTCGTGAGTTACCTTCCTTAATAGTGGGCATGTAAGAAATATGAGT
GTCTGGGGTTTCTATATCTACATCTTCACTGTACAATACCACTTTAGGAGTCAAGTTATCACCATTGCCT
GCGGCTGCCTCAGTAGTTGAGAAAAATTGCATTTCCACTTGACTTTCTAGCTTTCCATTTTGTTGCTTTA
CAAGAATGCCTTGCCCTCCATTTTCATTTGTGGGTTTTGCATATGAACCGTAACATGGTTTCATTGGGGT
AGTCTTTTTTAGGACTCTCCCAGCTGCATGATTAATTTCTGTTTCGTACCACTGAGATTCTCCTATTTGA
GGTTCAGGTTGAAATGTTTTATCGGCATATTTAGGTGTTTGACCTTCGACACCTATTTGAATACCCTCCT
TTGTAATATTTATACCAGAATAAGGCGCCTGCCCAAATACGTGAGTTTTTTGCTGCTCAGCTTGCTCGTC
TACTTCGTCTTCGTTGTCATCGTCCTCTTCTTCTAGGTTTATTTCAAGAGCAGTAGCAGCTTCATCCCAT
TCGCAAGGATTTGGGGCACCCTTGGGAGCCAGGGCGTTGTAGGCAGTGCCAGAGTAGGGCTTAAAAGTAG
GGCCCCTGTCCAGCACGCCGCGGATGTCAAAGTACGTGGAAGCCATGTCCAGCACACGGTTATCACCCAC
AGCTAGGGTGAACCGCGCCTTGTACGAGTACGCAGTATCCTCACGGTCCACAGGGATGAACCGCAGCGTC
AAACGCTGGGACCGGTCTGTGGTCACGTCGTGCGTAGGCGCCACCGTGGGGTTTCTAAACTTGTTATTCA
GGCTGAAGTACGTCTCGGTGGCGCGGGCAAACTGCACCAGCCCGGGGCTCAGGTACTCCGAGGCGTCCTG
GCCCGAGATGTGCATGTAAGACCACTGCGGCATCATCGAAGGGGTAGCCATCTTGGAAAGCGGGCGCGCG
GCGGCTCAGCAGCTCCTCTGGCGGCGACATGGACGCATACATGACACACATACGACACGTTAGCTATCAG
AAGCATCGTCGGCGCTTCAGGGATTGCACCCCCAGACCCACGATGCTGTTCAGTGTGCTTTGCCAGTTGC
CACTGGCTACGGGCCGCAACGATCGCGGACCGCTGGCGGCGCGGCGCAGGGACGCGCGGCTAGGACGGGT
TACAACAACGGCGGTCGGGCCTGGCAGCACAGGTTTCTGCTGGGTGTCGGCGGGGGGAGGCAGGTCCAGC
GTTACGGGTGTGTGCTGGCCCAGCACTCCGGTAGCCATGGGCGCGATGGGACGGGTGGTGGGCAGGCCTT
GCTTTAGTGCCTCCTCGTACGAGGGAGGCTCGTCTATTTGCGTCACCAGAGTTTCTTCCCTGTCGGGGCG
CGGACGCTTTTCGCCACGCCCCTCTGGAGACACTGTCTCCACGGCCGGTGGAGGCTCCTCTACGGGAGGG
CGGGGATCAAGCTTACTGTTAATCTTATTTTGCACTGCCTGGTTGGCCAGGTCCACCACCCCGCTAATGC
CAGAGGCCAGGCCATCTACCACCTTTTGTTGGAAATTTTGCTCTTTCAACTTATCCCTCAGCATCTGGCC
TGTGCTGCTGTTCCAGGCCTTGCTGCCATAGTTCTTAACGGTGGAACCGAAATTTTTAATGCCGCTCCAC
AGCGAGCCCCAGCTGAAGGCGCCACCGCTCATATTGCTGGTGCCGATATCTTGCCAGTTTCCCATGAACG
GGCGCGAGCCGTGTCGCGGGGCCAGAGACGCAAAGTTGATGTCTTCCATTCTACAAAATAGTTACAGGAC
CAAGCGAGCGTGAGAGTCCAGACTTTTTATTTTGATTTTTCCACATGCAACTTGTTTTTAATCAGTGTCT
CTGCGCCTGCAAGGCCACGGATGCAATTCCGGGCACGGCGCCAATCGCCGCGGCGATCAGTGGAATAAGG
AGGGGCAGGATACCGCCGCGCATGCGACGGTGCGACGCGCGCCGCCGCCGGTGGTGCGCACGACGCATGC
CGCCCGTCAGGCCGTGGCCGGCCATGCCCCTCCTACGGTGCATTCTTCCTCGGAATCCCGGCACCGGGAA
ACGGAGGCGGCAGGTGAGGGCCATATCTGCAAGAACCACAAAGACCGGCTTTTAAACGATGCTGGGGTGG
TAGCGCGCTGTTGGCAGCACCAGGGTCCTGCCTCCTTCGCGAGCCACCCTGCGCACGGAAATCGGGGCCA
GCACGGGCTGGCGACGGCGACGGCGGCGGCGGGTTCCAGTGGTGGTTCGGCGTCGGGTAGTTGCTCGTCT
TCTGGGGCGGTAGGTGTAGCCACGATAGCCGGGGGTAGGCGCAATGGAAGGATGTAGGGCATATTCGGGC
AGTAGCGCGCTGGCGGCGCCGTACTTCCTCGAACGGCGCGGGCGCCGGGGGGCTGAAACGCGAAACATCC
ACGGGTCCGTTTGCACCTCCGTAGAGGTCTTGGACGCGGCCGCAGCGACCGCCTGCACCGCGGCATCCGC
CACCGCTGAGGCAACCGGGGACGTTTGTGTCTCCATGCCCTCTGTGGCGGTGGCAATACTGGTGCTACTG
GTAGTGGGTATCTGAACGTCCACGGTCTGCACGCCCAGTCCCGGCGCCACCTGCTTGATTGGCCGCACGC
GGACCTCGGGCTCCAGCCCAGGTTCCACGGTCATTTTTTCCAAGACATCTTCCAGTCGCTGGCGCTTGGG
TACCATCAGCTGCACGGTGGGTGCCAAGTCACCAGACTCGCGCTTTAGGCCGCGCTTTTCTTCGGACGGT
GCAAGCGCGGGCAGCACCTGCTGCAGTGTTACGGGCTTTAGGCTAGGTGTTGGGTTGCCCTCGTCCAGCG
GCAACGCCAGCATGTCCTTATGCCGCTTTCCGTAGGCAAACTCCCCGAGGCGCTCGTTGGCCTGCTCAAG
CAGGTCCTCGTCGCCGTACACCTCATCATACACGCGCTTGTAGGTGCGGGTGGAGCGCTCACCGGGCGTA
AAGACTACGGTGGTGCCGGGTCGCAAAACACGTTTTACGCGTCGACCTTTCCACTGTACCCGTCGCCTGG
GCGCGGTAGCGTGCAGCAGTTCCACCTCGTCGTCAAGTTCATCATCATCATCTTTCTTTTTCTTTTTGAC
CCGCTTTAGCTTTCGGGGCTTGTAATCCTGCTCTTCCTTCTTCGGGGGGCCATAGATCTCCGGCGCGATG
ACCTGGAGCATCTCTTCTTTGATTTTGCGCTTGGACATAGCTTCGTTGCGCGCCGCCGCCGCTGGATACA
TACAACAGTACGAGTCTAAGTAGTTTTTTCTTGCAATCTAGTTGCGCGGGGGGCGGGTGCGCACGGGCAC
GCGCAGGCCGCTAACCGAGTCGCGCACCCAATACACGTTGCCCCTGCGACCCTGAGTCATAGCACTAATG
GCCGCGGCTGCTGCGGCGGCCGCTCGTCGCCTGGACCTGGGGGGCACAGTGACAATACCCGCGGCCAGCC
TTCGAGCGGCCCGCATGGCCGCCCGTCGGCCGGTGCGACGTGCGCGGTTAAGCAGGGCCGCCGCCGCGCG
TTGGGCGGCAGTGCCGGGTCGGCGGCGGTGGCGACGTGCTACGCGCCTCCGCCGTCTCTTCATTTTAGCA
TAGCGCCGGGCTCCGCGCACCACGGTCTGAATGGCCGCGTCCACTGTGGACACTGGTGGCGGCGTGGGCG
TGTAGTTGCGCGCCTCCTCCACCACCGCGTCGATGGCGTCATCGACGGTGGTGCGCCCAGTGCGGCCGCG
TTTGTGCGCGCCCCAGGGCGCGCGGTAGTGCCCGCGCACGCGCACTGGGTGTTGGTCGGAGCGCTTCTTG
GCCCCGCCAAACATCTTGCTTGGGAAGCGCAGGCCCCAGCCTGTGTTATTGCTGGGCGATATAAGGATGG
ACATGCTTGCTCAAAAAGTGCGGCTCGATAGGACGCGCGGCGAGACTATGCCCAGGGCCTTGTAAACGTA
GGGGCAGGTGCGGCGTCTGGCGTCAGTAATGGTCACTCGCTGGACTCCTCCGATGCTGTTGCGCAGCGGT
AGCGTCCCGTGATCTGTGAGAGCAGGAACGTTTTCACTGACGGTGGTGATGGTGGGGGCTGGCGGGCGCG
CCAAAATCTGGTTCTCGGGAAAGCGATTGAACACGTGGGTCAGAGAGGTAAACTGGCGGATGAGTTGGGA
GTAGACGGCCTGGTCGTTGTAGAAGCTCTTGGAGTGCACGGGCAACAGCTCGGCGCCCACCACCGGAAAG
TTGCTGATCTGGCGCGTGGAGCGGAAGGTCACGGGGTCTTGCATCATGTCTGGCAACGACCAGTAGACCT
GCTCCGAGCCGCAGGTTACGTCAGGAGTGCAAAGCAGGGTCCATGAGCGGATTCCGGTCTGAGGGTCGCC
GTAGTTGTATGCAAGGTACCAGCTGCGGTACTGGGTGAAGGTGCTGTCATTGCTTATTAGGTTGTAACTG
CGTTTCTTGCTGTCCTCTGTCAGGGGTTTGATCACCGGTTTCTTCTGAGGCTTCTCGACCTCGGGTTGCG
CAGCGGGGGCGGCAGCTTCGGCCGCTGCTTCGGCCTCAGCGCGCTTCTCCTCAGCCCGTGTGGCAAAGGT
GTCGCCGCGAATGGCATGATCGTTCATGTCCTCCACCGGCTGCATTGCCGCGGCTGCCGCGTTGGAGTTC
TCTTCCGCGCCGCTGCCACTGCTGTTGCTGCCGCCTGCGCCACCCCCGCCCTGTTCGGTGTCATCTTTCA
AGCTCGCCTGGTAGGCGTCCACATCCAACAGTGCGGGAATGTTACCACCCTCCAGATCATCGTAGGTGAT
CCTAAAGCCCTCCTGGAAGGGTTGCCGCTTGCGGATGCCCAACAAGTTGCTCAGGCGGCTGTGGGTGAAG
TCCACCCCGCATCCTGGCAGCAAAATGATGTCTGGATGGAAGGCTTCGTTTGTATATACCCCAGGCATGA
CAAGACCAGTGACGGGGTCAAACCCCAGTCTGAAGTTGCGGGTGTCAAACTTTACCCCGATGTCGCTTTC
CAGAACCCCGTTCTGTCTGCCCACTTTCAAGTAGTGCTCCACGATCGCGTTGTTCATAAGGTCTATGGTC
ATGGTCTCGGAGTAGTTGCCCTCGGGCAGCGTGAACTCCACCCACTCGTATTTCAGCTCCACCTGATTGT
CCTTAGTAGGCAAGCGCGACACCATCACCCGCGCCTTAAACTTATTGGTAAACATGAACTCGTTCACATT
TGGCATGTTGGTATGCAGGATGGTTTTCAGGTCGCCGCCCCAGTGCGACCGGTCGTCAAGATTGATGGTC
TGTGTGCTTGCCTCCCCCGGGCTGTAGTCATTGTTTTGAATGACCGTGGTCAGAAAGTTGCTGTGGTCGT
TCTGGTAGTTCAGGGATGCCACATCCGTTGACTTGTTGTCCACCAGGTACACACGGGTGGTGTCGAATAG
GGGTGCCAACTCAGAGTAACGGATGCTGTTTCTCCCCCCGGTAGGCCGCAGGTACCGCGGAGGCACAAAC
GGCGGGTCCAGGGGAGCATCGAAGGGAGAACCCAGCGCCGCCGCCACTGGCGCCGCGCTCACCACACTCT
CGTAGGAGGGAGGAGGACCTTCCTCATACATCGCCGCGCGCCGCATACTAAGGGGAATACAAGAAAACCA
ACGCTCGGTGCCATGGCCTTGGTGAGTTTTTTATTTTGCATCATGCTTTTTTTTTTTTTAAAACATTCTC
CCCAGCCTGGGGCGAAGGTGCGCAAACGGGTTGCCACTCCCTCCCAAATCCAGGACGCTGCTGTCGTCTG
CCGAGTCATCGTCCTCCCACACCAGACCCCGCTGACGGTCGTGCCTTTGACGACGGGTGGGCGGGCGCGG
GCCTGGCACGTCCCTGTGCTCCTGCGCGTACGTCTTCCATCTACTCATCTTGTCCACTAGGCTCTCTATC
CCGTTGTTGGGAAATGCCGGAGGCAGGTTTTTTTCGCGCTGCGGCTGCAGCAGCGAGTTGTTTAGGTACT
CCTCCTCGCCCAGCAGGCGCGGGCGGGTGGTGCGAGTGCTGGTAAGAGACCCTATCAAGCTTGGAAATGG
GCTACTAGCATCTGACCGCGGGGCCGCAGCGCCTAGATCGGACAAGCTGCTTGGCCTGCGGAAGCTTTCC
TTTCGCAGCGCCGCCTCTGCCTGCTCGCGCTGTTGCAACTCTAGCAGGGTCTGCGGTTGCGGGGAAAACA
CGCTGTCGTCTATGTCGTCCCAGAGGAATCCATCGTTACCCTCGGGCACCTCGAATCCCCCGGTGTAGAA
ACCAGGGGGCGGTAGCCAGTGCGGGTTCAAGATGGCATTGGTGAAATACTCGGGGTTCACGGCGGCCGCG
CGATGCAAGTAGTCCATTAGGCGGTTGATAAACGGCCGGTTTGAGGCATACATGCCCGGTTCCATGTTGC
GCGCGGTCATGTCCAGCGCCACGCTGGGCGTTACCCCGTCGCGCATCAGGTTAAGGCTCACGCTCTGCTG
CACGTAGCGCAAAATGCGCTCCTCCTCGCTGTTTAAACTGTGCAACGAGGGGATCTTCTGCCGCCGGTTG
GTCAGCAGGTAGTTTAGGGTTGCCTCCAGGCTGCCCGTGTCCTCCTGCCCCAGCGCGCGGCTGACACTTG
TAATCTCCTGGAAAGTATGCTCGTCCACATGCGCCTGACCTATGGCCTCGCGGTACAGTGTCAGCAAGTG
ACCTAGGTATGTGTCCCGGGACACGCTGCCACTGTCCGTGAAGGGCGCTATTAGCAGCAGCAACAGGCGC
GAGTTGGGCGTCAGCAAGCTAGACACGGTCGCGCGGTCGCCTGTGGGAGCCCGCACCCCCCACAGCCCCT
GCAAGTTTTTGAAAGCCTGGCTCAGGTTTACGGTCTGCAGGCCTTGTCTACTGGTCTGGAAAAAATAGTC
TGGCCCAGACTGGTACACCTCACTTTGCGGTGTCTCAGTCACCATTAGCCGCAGTGCGCTCACAAAGTTG
GTGTAGTCCTCCTGTCCCCGCGGCACGTTGGCGGGCTGTGTACTCAGGAAGGCGTTTAGTGCAACCATGG
AGCCCAGGTTGCCCTGCTGCTGCGCGCGCTCACGCTGCGCCACGGCCTCGCGCACATCCCCCACCAGCCG
GTCCAGGTTGGTCTGCACGTTGCCGCTGTTGTAACGAGCCACGCGCTGAAGCAGCGCGTCGTAGACCAGG
CCGGCCTCGTCGGGCCGGATGGCCCTGTTTTCGGCCAGCGCGTTTACGATCGCCAGCACCTTCTCGTGCG
TGGGGTTTGCGCGCGCCGGGACCACCGCTTCCAGAATTGCGGAGAGCCGGTTGGCCTGCGGCTGCTGCCG
GAACGCGTCAGGATTGCGCGCAGTCAGCGACATGATGCGGTCCATGACCTGGCGCCAGTCGTCCGTGGAG
TTAAGGCCGGACGGCTGGCTCTGCAGCGCCGCCCGCACCGCCGGGTCCGTTGCGTCTTGCATCATCTGAT
CAGAAACATCACCGCTTAGTACTCGCCGTCCTCTGGCTCGTACTCATCGTCCTCGTCATATTCCTCCACG
CCGCCGACGTTGCCAGCGCGCGCGGGTGCCACCGCCAGCCCAGGTCCGGCCCCAGCTGCCTCCAGGGCGC
GTCGGCTTGGGGCCCAGCGCAGGTCAGCGCCCGCGTCAAAGTAGGACTCGGCCTCTCTATCGCCGCTGCC
CGTGCCAGCCAGGGCCCTTTGCAGGCTGTGCATCAGCTCGCGGTCGCTGAGCTCGCGCCGCCGGCTCACG
CTCACGGCCTTGTGGATGCGCTCGTTGCGATAAACGCCCAGGTCGTCGCTCAAGGTAAGCACCTTCAGCG
CCATGCGCATGTAGAACCCCTCGATCTTTACCTCCTTGTCTATGGGAACGTAAGGGGTATGGTATATCTT
GCGGGCGTAAAACTTGCCCAGGCTAAGCATGGAATAGTTGATGGCGGCCACCTTGTCAGCCAGGCTCAAG
CTGCGCTCCTGCACCACTATGCTCTGCAGGATGTTTATCAAATCGAGCAGCCAGCGGCCCTCGGGCTCTA
CTATGTTTAGCAGCGCATCCCTGAATGCCTCGTTGTCCCTGCTGTGCTGCACTATAAGGAACAGCTGCGC
CATGAGCGGCTTGCTATTTGGGTTTTGCTCCAGCGCGCTTACAAAGTCCCACAGATGCATCAGTCCTATA
GCCACCTCCTCGCGCGCCACAAGCGTACGCACGTGGTTGTTAAAGCTTTTTTGAAAGTTAATCTCCTGGT
TCACCGTCTGCTCGTATGCGGTTACCAGGTCGGCGGCCGCCACGTGTGCGCGCGCGGGACTAATCCCGGT
TCGCGCGTCGGGCTCAAAGTCCTCCTCGCGCAGCAACCGCTCGCGATTCAGGCCATGCCGCAGCTCGCGC
CCTGCGTGGAACTTTCGATCCCGCATCTCCTCGGGCTCCTCTCCCTCGCGGTCGCGAAACAGGTTCTGCC
GCGGCACGTACGCCTCACGCGTATCACGCTTCAGCTGCACCCTTGGGTGCCGCTCAGGAGAGGGCGCTCC
TAGCCGCGCCAGGCCCTCGCCCTCCTCCAAGTCCAGGTAGTGCCGGGCCCGGCGCCGCGGGGGTTCGTAA
TCACCATCTGCTGCCGCGTCAACCGCGGATGTCGCCCCTCCTGACGCGGTAGGAGGAGGGGAGGGTGCCC
TGCATGTCTGCCGCTGCTCTTGCTCTTGCCGCTGCTGAGGAGGGGGGCGCATCTGCCGCAGCACCGGATG
CATCTGGGAAAAGCAAAAAAGGGGCTCGTCCCTGTTTCCGGAGGAATTTGCAAGCGGGGTCTTGCATGAC
GGGGAGGCAAACCCCCGTTCGCCGCAGTCCGGCCGGTCCGAGACTCGAACCGGGGGTCCCGCGACTCAAC
CCTTGGAAAATAACCCTCCGGCTACAGGGAGCGAGCCACTTAATGCTTTCGCTTTCCAGCCTAACCGCTT
ACGCTGCGCGCGGCCAGTGGCCAAAAAAGCTAGCGCAGCAGCCGCCGCGCCTGGAAGGAAGCCAAAAGGA
GCACTCCCCCGTTGTCTGACGTCGCACACCTGGGTTCGACACGCGGGCGGTAACCGCATGGATCACGGCG
GACGGCCGGATACGGGGCTCGAACCCCGGTCGTCCGCCATGATACCCTTGCGAATTTATCCACCAGACCA
CGGAAGAGTGCCCGCTTACAGGCTCTCCTTTTGCACGGTCTAGAGCGTCAACGATTGCGCGCGCCTGACC
GGCCAGAGCGTCCCGACCATGGAGCACTTTTTGCCGCTGCGCAACATCTGGAACCGCGTCCGCGACTTTC
CGCGCGCCTCCACCACCGCCGCCGGCATCACCTGGATGTCCAGGTACATCTACGGATATCATCGCCTTAT
GTTGGAAGATCTCGCCCCCGGAGCCCCGGCCACCCTACGCTGGCCCCTCTACCGCCAGCCGCCGCCGCAC
TTTTTGGTGGGATACCAGTACCTGGTGCGGACTTGCAACGACTACGTATTTGACTCGAGGGCTTACTCGC
GTCTCAGGTACACCGAGCTCTCGCAGCCGGGTCACCAGACCGTTAACTGGTCCGTTATGGCCAACTGCAC
TTACACCATCAACACGGGCGCATACCACCGCTTTGTGGACATGGATGACTTCCAGTCTACCCTCACGCAG
GTGCAGCAGGCCATATTAGCCGAGCGCGTTGTCGCCGACCTAGCCCTGCTTCAGCCGATGAGGGGCTTCG
GGGTCACACGCATGGGAGGAAGAGGGCGCCACCTACGGCCAAACTCCGCCGCCGCCGCAGCGATAGATGC
AAGAGATGCAGGACAAGAGGAAGGAGAAGAAGAAGTGCCGGTAGAAAGGCTCATGCAAGACTACTACAAA
GACCTGCGCCGATGTCAAAACGAAGCCTGGGGCATGGCCGACCGCCTGCGCATTCAGCAGGCCGGACCCA
AGGACATGGTGCTTCTGTCGACCATCCGCCGTCTCAAGACCGCCTACTTTAATTACATCATCAGCAGCAC
CTCCGCCAGAAACAACCCCGACCGCCGCCCGCTGCCGCCCGCCACGGTGCTCAGCCTACCTTGCGACTGT
GACTGGTTAGACGCCTTTCTCGAGAGGTTTTCCGATCCGGTCGATGCGGACTCGCTCAGGTCCCTCGGCG
GCGGAGTACCTACACAACAATTGTTGAGATGCATCGTTAGCGCCGTATCCCTGCCGCATGGCAGCCCCCC
GCCAACCCATAACCGGGACATGACGGGCGGCGTCTTCCAACTGCGCCCCCGCGAGAACGGCCGCGCCGTC
ACCGAGACCATGCGCCGTCGCCGCGGGGAGATGATCGAGCGCTTTGTCGACCGCCTCCCGGTGCGCCGTC
GTCGCCGCCGTGTCCCCCCTCCCCCACCGCCGCCAGAAGAAGAAGAAGGGGAGGCCCTTATGGAAGAGGA
GATTGAAGAAGAAGAAGAGGCCCCTGTAGCCTTTGAGCGCGAGGTGCGCGACACTGTCGCCGAGCTCATC
CGTCTTCTGGAGGAGGAGTTAACCGTGTCGGCGCGCAACTCCCAGTTTTTCAACTTCGCCGTGGACTTCT
ACGAGGCCATGGAGCGCCTTGAGGCCTTGGGGGATATCAACGAATCCACGTTGCGACGCTGGGTTATGTA
CTTCTTCGTGGCAGAACACACCGCCACCACCCTCAACTACCTCTTTCAGCGCCTGCGAAACTACGCCGTC
TTCGCCCGGCACGTGGAGCTCAATCTCGCGCAGGTGGTCATGCGCGCCCGCGATGCCGAAGGGGGCGTGG
TCTACAGCCGCGTCTGGAACGAGGGAGGCCTCAACGCCTTCTCGCAGCTCATGGCCCGCATTTCCAACGA
CCTCGCCGCCACCGTGGAGCGAGCCGGACGCGGAGATCTCCAGGAGGAAGAGATCGAGCAGTTCATGGCC
GAGATCGCCTATCAAGACAACTCAGGAGACGTGCAGGAGATTTTGCGCCAGGCCGCCGTCAACGACACCG
AAATTGATTCTGTCGAACTCTCTTTCAGGTTCAAGCTCACCGGGCCCGTCGTCTTCACGCAGAGGCGCCA
GATTCAGGAGATCAACCGCCGCGTCGTCGCGTTCGCCAGCAACCTACGCGCGCAGCACCAGCTCCTGCCC
GCGCGCGGCGCCGACGTGCCCCTGCCCCCTCTCCCGGCGGGTCCGGAGCCCCCCCTACCTCCGGGGGCTC
GCCCGCGTCACCGCTTTTAGATGCATCATCCAAGGACACCCCCGCGGCCCACCGCCCGCCGCGCGGTACC
GTAGTCGCGCCGCGGGGATGCGGCCTCTTGCAAGCCATCGACGCCGCCACCAACCAGCCCCTGGAAATTA
GGTATCACCTGGATCTAGCCCGCGCCCTGACCCGTCTATGCGAGGTAAACCTGCAGGAGCTCCCGCCTGA
CCTGACGCCGCGGGAGCTCCAGACCATGGACAGCTCCCATCTGCGCGATGTTGTCATCAAGCTCCGACCG
CCGCGCGCGGACATCTGGACTTTGGGCTCGCGCGGCGTGGTGGTCCGATCCACCGTAACTCCCCTCGAGC
AGCCAGACGGTCAAGGACAAGCAGCCGAAGTAGAAGACCACCAGCCAAACCCGCCAGGCGAGGGGCTCAA
ATTCCCACTCTGCTTCCTTGTGCGCGGTCGTCAGGTCAACCTCGTGCAGGATGTACAGCCCGTGCACCGC
TGCCAGTACTGCGCACGTTTTTACAAAAGCCAGCACGAGTGTTCGGCCCGTCGCAGGGACTTCTACTTTC
ACCACATCAATAGCCACTCCTCCAATTGGTGGCGGGAGATCCAGTTCTTCCCGATCGGCTCGCATCCTCG
CACCGAGCGTCTCTTTGTCACCTACGATGTAGAGACCTATACTTGGATGGGGGCCTTTGGGAAGCAGCTC
GTGCCCTTCATGCTGGTCATGAAGTTCGGCGGAGATGAGCCTCTAGTGACTGCCGCGCGAGACCTAGCCG
CGAACCTTGGATGGGACCGCTGGGAACAAGACCCGCTTACCTTCTACTGCATCACCCCAGAAAAAATGGC
CATAGGTCGCCAGTTTAGGACCTTTCGCGACCACCTGCAAATGCTAATGGCCCGTGACCTGTGGAGCTCA
TTCGTCGCTTCCAACCCTCATCTTGCAGACTGGGCCCTTTCAGAGCACGGGCTCAGCTCCCCTGAAGAGC
TCACCTACGAGGAACTTAAAAAATTGCCTTCCATCAAGGGCATCCCGCGCTTCTTGGAACTTTACATTGT
GGGCCACAACATCAACGGCTTTGACGAGATCGTGCTCGCCGCCCAGGTAATTAACAACCGTTCCGAGGTG
CCGGGACCCTTCCGCATCACACGCAACTTTATGCCTCGCGCGGGAAAGATACTCTTCAACGATGTCACCT
TCGCCCTGCCAAATCCGCGTTCCAAAAAGCGCACGGACTTTTTGCTCTGGGAGCAGGGCGGATGCGACGA
CACTGACTTCAAATACCAGTACCTCAAAGTCATGGTCAGGGACACCTTTGCGCTCACCCACACCTCGCTC
CGGAAGGCCGCGCAGGCATACGCGCTACCCGTAGAAAAGGGATGCTGCGCCTACCAGGCCGTCAACCAGT
TCTACATGCTAGGCTCTTACCGTTCGGAGGCCGACGGGTTTCCGATCCAAGAGTACTGGAAAGACCGCGA
AGAGTTTGTCCTCAACCGCGAGCTGTGGAAAAAAAAGGGACAGGATAAGTATGACATCATCAAGGAAACC
CTGGACTACTGCGCCCTAGACGTGCAGGTCACCGCCGAGCTGGTCAACAAGCTGCGCGACTCCTACGCCT
CCTTCGTGCGTGACGCGGTAGGTCTCACAGACGCCAGCTTCAACGTCTTCCAGCGTCCAACCATATCATC
CAACTCACATGCCATCTTCAGGCAGATAGTCTTCCGAGCAGAGCAGCCCGCCCGTAGCAACCTCGGTCCC
GACCTCCTCGCTCCCTCGCACGAACTATACGATTACGTGCGCGCCAGCATCCGCGGTGGAAGATGCTACC
CTACATATCTTGGAATACTCAGAGAGCCCCTCTACGTTTACGACATTTGCGGCATGTACGCCTCCGCGCT
CACCCACCCCATGCCATGGGGTCCCCCACTCAACCCATACGAGCGCGCGCTTGCCGCCCGCGCATGGCAG
CAGGCGCTAGACTTGCAAGGATGCAAGATAGACTACTTCGACGCGCGCCTGCTGCCCGGGGTCTTTACCG
TGGACGCAGACCCCCCGGACGAGACGCAGCTAGACCCCCTACCGCCATTCTGCTCGCGCAAGGGCGGCCG
CCTCTGCTGGACCAACGAGCGCCTACGCGGAGAGGTAGCCACCAGCGTTGACCTTGTCACCCTGCACAAC
CGCGGTTGGCGCGTGCACCTGGTGCCCGACGAGCGCACCACCGTCTTTCCCGAATGGCGGTGCGTTGCGC
GCGAATACGTGCAGCTAAACATCGCGGCCAAGGAGCGCGCCGATCGCGACAAAAACCAAACCCTGCGCTC
CATCGCCAAGTTGCTGTCCAACGCCCTCTACGGGTCGTTTGCCACCAAGCTTGACAACAAAAAGATTGTC
TTTTCTGACCAGATGGATGCGGCCACCCTCAAAGGCATCACCGCGGGCCAGGTGAATATCAAATCCTCCT
CGTTTTTGGAAACTGACAATCTTAGCGCAGAAGTCATGCCCGCTTTTCAGAGGGAGTACTCACCCCAACA
GCTGGCCCTCGCAGACAGCGATGCGGAAGAGAGTGAGGACGAACGCGCCCCCACCCCCTTTTATAGCCCC
CCTTCAGGAACACCCGGTCACGTGGCCTACACCTACAAACCAATCACCTTCCTTGATGCCGAAGAGGGCG
ACATGTGTCTTCACACCCTGGAGCGAGTGGACCCCCTAGTGGACAACGACCGCTACCCCTCCCACTTAGC
CTCCTTCGTGCTGGCCTGGACGCGAGCCTTTGTCTCAGAGTGGTCCGAGTTTCTATACGAGGAGGACCGC
GGAACACCGCTCGAGGACAGGCCTCTCAAGTCTGTATACGGGGACACGGACAGCCTTTTCGTCACCGAGC
GTGGACACCGGCTCATGGAAACCAGAGGTAAGAAACGCATCAAAAAGCATGGGGGAAACCTGGTTTTTGA
CCCCGAACGGCCAGAGCTCACCTGGCTCGTGGAATGCGAGACCGTCTGCGGGGCCTGCGGCGCGGATGCC
TACTCCCCGGAATCGGTATTTCTCGCGCCCAAGCTCTACGCCCTCAAAAGTCTGCACTGCCCCTCGTGCG
GCGCCTCCTCCAAGGGCAAGCTGCGCGCCAAGGGCCACGCCGCGGAGGGGCTGGACTATGACACCATGGT
CAAATGCTACCTGGCCGACGCGCAGGGCGAAGACCGGCAGCGCTTCAGCACCAGCAGGACCAGCCTCAAG
CGCACCCTGGCCAGCGCGCAGCCCGGAGCGCACCCCTTCACCGTGACCCAGACTACGCTGACGAGGACCC
TGCGCCCGTGGAAAGACATGACCCTGGCCCGTCTGGACGAGCACCGACTACTGCCGTACAGCGAAAGCCG
CCCCAACCCGCGAAACGAGGAGATATGCTGGATCGAGATGCCGTAGAGCAGGTGACCGAGCTGTGGGACC
GCCTGGAACTGCTTGGTCAAACGCTCAAAAGCATGCCTACGGCGGACGGTCTCAAACCGTTGAAAAACTT
TGCTTCCTTGCAAGAACTGCTATCGCTGGGCGGCGAGCGCCTTCTGGCGGATTTGGTCAGGGAAAACATG
CGAGTCAGGGACATGCTTAACGAAGTGGCCCCCCTGCTCAGGGATGACGGCAGCTGCAGCTCTCTTAACT
ACCAGTTGCAGCCGGTAATAGGTGTGATTTACGGGCCCACCGGCTGCGGTAAGTCGCAGCTGCTCAGGAA
CCTGCTTTCTTCCCAGCTGATCTCCCCTACCCCGGAAACCGTTTTCTTCATCGCCCCGCAGGTAGACATG
ATCCCCCCATCTGAACTCAAAGCGTGGGAAATGCAAATCTGTGAGGGTAACTACGCCCCTGGGCCGGATG
GAACCATTATACCGCAGTCTGGCACCCTCCGCCCGCGCTTTGTAAAAATGGCCTATGACGATCTCATCCT
GGAACACAACTATGACGTTAGTGATCCCAGAAATATCTTCGCCCAGGCCGCCGCCCGTGGGCCCATTGCC
ATCATTATGGACGAATGCATGGAAAATCTTGGAGGTCACAAGGGCGTCTCCAAGTTCTTCCACGCATTTC
CTTCTAAGCTACATGACAAATTTCCCAAGTGCACCGGATACACTGTGCTGGTGGTTCTGCACAACATGAA
TCCCCGGAGGGATATGGCTGGGAACATAGCCAACCTAAAAATACAGTCCAAGATGCATCTCATATCCCCA
CGTATGCACCCATCCCAGCTTAACCGCTTTGTAAACACTTACACCAAGGGCCTGCCCCTGGCAATCAGCT
TGCTACTGAAAGACATTTTTAGGCACCACGCCCAGCGCTCCTGCTACGACTGGATCATCTACAACACCAC
CCCGCAGCATGAAGCTCTGCAGTGGTGCTACCTCCACCCCAGAGACGGGCTTATGCCCATGTATCTGAAC
ATCCAGAGTCACCTTTACCACGTCCTGGAAAAAATACACAGGACCCTCAACGACCGAGACCGCTGGTCCC
GGGCCTACCGCGCGCGCAAAACCCCTAAATAAAGACAGCAAGACACTTGCTTGATCCAAATCCAAACAGA
GTCTGGTTTTTTATTTATGTTTTAAACCGCATTGGGAGGGGAGGAAGCCTTCAGGGCAGAAACCTGCTGG
CGCAGATCCAACAGCTGCTGAGAAACGACATTAAGTTCCCGGGTCAAAGAATCCAATTGTGCCAAAAGAG
CCGTCAACTTGTCATCGCGGGCGGATGAACGGGAAGCTGCACTGCTTGCAAGCGGGCTCAGGAAAGCAAA
GTCAGTCACAATCCCGCGGGCGGTGGCTGCAGCGGCTGAAGCGGCGGCGGAGGCTGCAGTCTCCAACGGC
GTTCCAGACACGGTCTCGTAGGTCAAGGTAGTAGAGTTTGCGGGCAGGACGGGGCGACCATCAATGCTGG
AGCCCATCACATTCTGACGCACCCCGGCCCATGGGGGCATGCGCGTTGTCAAATATGAGCTCACAATGCT
TCCATCAAACGAGTTGGTGCTCATGGCGGCGGCGGCTGCTGCAAAACAGATACAAAACTACATAAGACCC
CCACCTTATATATTCTTTCCCACCCTTAAGCCACGCCCACACATTTCAGTGATCTGTCGAATCGATCACC
ACTTTGTACAAGAAAGCTGGGTCTAGATATCTCGAGAATTAAAAAAAGTGGAATTGTCGATCCCCGGGTA
CCGAGCTCGAATTCCGCGGAATTCCGGTTGGGGTTGGGGTTGGGGTTG
